Addgene plasmid #172317: pEG302_dCAS9-MQ1(C141S,S317A)_g4+g10+g18
Purpose: CRISPR dCas9 directly fused to a catalytic inactive version of bacterial DNA methyltransferase MQ1 to target to the FWA locus with three guide RNAs
Depositing lab: Steven Jacobsen. Depositing organization: University of California, Los Angeles (UCLA). Publication: CRISPR-based targeting of DNA methylation in Arabidopsis thaliana by a bacterial CG-specific DNA methyltransferase. Ghoshal B, Picard CL, Vong B, Feng S, Jacobsen SE. Proc Natl Acad Sci U S A. 2021 Jun 8;118(23):e2125016118. doi: 10.1073/pnas.2125016118. PubMed 34074795.
Backbone
  Vector backbone: pEG302
  Backbone size w/o insert (bp): 15826
  Total vector size (bp): 21241
  Vector type: Plant Expression, CRISPR, Synthetic Biology
  Selectable markers: Hygromycin
Growth in bacteria
  Bacterial resistance: Kanamycin, 50 μg/mL
  Growth temperature: 37°C
  Growth strain: DH5alpha
  Copy number: Unknown
Gene/Insert
  Gene/Insert name: g18_U6_g10_U6_g4_U6_UBQ10_Ω_dCas9_MQ1(C141S,S317A)_OCS (alt name: dMQ1)
  Species: Mollicutes Spiroplasma
  Insert size (bp): 13669
  Cloning method: Restriction Enzyme; 5′ cloning site HpaI (destroyed during cloning); 3′ cloning site AscI (not destroyed)
  Sequencing primers: 5′ ATTTCTATCTAGATCTGGTGTT; 3′ TAAGGATCTGAGCTACACATGCTCA
Terms and licenses: Academic/Nonprofit Terms; Industry Terms: Not Available to Industry
How to cite: pEG302_dCAS9-MQ1(C141S,S317A)_g4+g10+g18 was a gift from Steven Jacobsen (Addgene plasmid # 172317 ; http://n2t.net/addgene:172317 ; RRID:Addgene_172317)
