[The description below was written by a language model from this plasmid's Addgene catalogue record and pLannotate feature annotations shown in this document.]
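Description:
pEG302_dCAS9-MQ1(C141S,S317A)_g4+g10+g18 is a 21.2 kb plant binary T-DNA vector built on the pEG302 backbone for CRISPR-guided targeting in plants; the associated work was done in Arabidopsis thaliana. Outside the T-DNA borders it carries a ColE1/pMB1-type origin with the pBR322 bom region for propagation in E. coli. The pVS1 oriV, RepA and StaA functions allow replication and stable maintenance in a second bacterial host such as Agrobacterium. A kanamycin resistance gene (aphA-3) provides bacterial selection. Within the nopaline-type left and right border repeats, an enhanced CaMV 35S promoter drives hygromycin phosphotransferase with a CaMV poly(A) signal, giving hygromycin selection of transformed plants.

According to the insert name, the main payload is a UBQ10 promoter-driven fusion, although that promoter is not annotated in the feature tables. A TMV Ω translational enhancer precedes a 3xFLAG tag, Streptococcus pyogenes Cas9 (nuclease-dead dCas9 per the record) and the CG-specific DNA methyltransferase from Spiroplasma strain MQ-1 (M.SssI/MQ1), followed by the OCS terminator. The MQ1 moiety carries the C141S and S317A substitutions and is described as catalytically inactive. The construct therefore most plausibly serves as a control showing what dCas9 binding alone does, without methyltransferase activity, though the record does not say so outright. Three gRNA scaffolds correspond to guides g4, g10 and g18, each under a U6 promoter by the insert name, and they direct the fusion to the FWA locus. Short hits annotated as LBD22 fragments lie beside two of the guide cassettes.

The annotation also detects a GB1 domain, a Rex NLS and a NOS terminator between the guide array and the dCas9 cassette. These elements are not explained by the catalogue entry. The depositor and sequencing-derived records are the same length and show the same features in opposite orientation.
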