Features (pLannotate 1.2.2; 31 found; start..end, strand, type, name):
      3..27      +  misc_feature   LB T-DNA repeat: left border repeat from nopaline C58 T-DNA
    117..291     -  polyA_signal   CaMV poly(A) signal: cauliflower mosaic virus polyadenylation signal
    331..1356    -  CDS            HygR: hygromycin B phosphotransferase confers resistance to hygromycin
   1424..2101    -  promoter       CaMV 35S promoter (enhanced): cauliflower mosaic virus 35S promoter with a duplicated enhancer region
   2186..2261    -  misc_RNA       gRNA scaffold: guide RNA scaffold for the Streptococcus pyogenes CRISPR/Cas9 system
   2673..2732    -  CDS            LBD22 (fragment): LBD22_ARATH - Also known as ASL30. Experimental evidence at transcript level: Swiss-Prot protein existence level 2. From Arabidopsis thaliana (Mouse-ear cress).
   2743..2818    -  misc_RNA       gRNA scaffold: guide RNA scaffold for the Streptococcus pyogenes CRISPR/Cas9 system
   3305..3380    -  misc_RNA       gRNA scaffold: guide RNA scaffold for the Streptococcus pyogenes CRISPR/Cas9 system
   3792..3854    -  CDS            LBD22 (fragment): LBD22_ARATH - Also known as ASL30. Experimental evidence at transcript level: Swiss-Prot protein existence level 2. From Arabidopsis thaliana (Mouse-ear cress).
   3852..4098    -  terminator     NOS terminator: nopaline synthase terminator and poly(A) signal
   4131..4181    -  CDS            Rex NLS: nuclear localization signal from the human T-cell leukemia virus type 1 (HTLV-1) Rex protein
   4209..4370    -  CDS            GB1: B1 domain of Streptococcal protein G effective as a solubilizing fusion partner (Cheng and Patel, 2004)
   7081..7105    +  protein_bind   attB1: mutant version of attB; recombination site for the Gateway® BP reaction BP Clonase™
   7124..7179    +  misc_feature   TMV Ω: translational enhancer from the tobacco mosaic virus 5'-leader sequence (Gallie et al., 1988)
   7193..7258    +  CDS            3xFLAG: three tandem FLAG® epitope tags, followed by an enterokinase cleavage site
   7295..11398   +  CDS            Cas9: Cas9 (Csn1) endonuclease from the Streptococcus pyogenes Type II CRISPR/Cas system generates RNA-guided double strand breaks in DNA
  11441..12595   +  CDS            sssIM: MTSI_SPISQ - Also known as mssSI. Protein inferred from homology: Swiss-Prot protein existence level 3. This de-novo methylase methylates completely and exclusively CG residues in Spiroplasma strain MQ-1 DNA. From Spiroplasma monobiae (strain ATCC 33825 / MQ-1).
  12626..13333   +  terminator     OCS terminator: octopine synthase terminator
  13366..13384   -  promoter       SP6 promoter: promoter for bacteriophage SP6 RNA polymerase
  13387..13404   +  misc_feature   MCS (fragment): pUC18/19 multiple cloning site
  13407..13561   +  CDS            lacZα (fragment): LacZα fragment of β-galactosidase; lacZ fragment
  13627..13651   +  misc_feature   RB T-DNA repeat: right border repeat from nopaline C58 T-DNA
  13990..14391   +  CDS            Y4CG_SINFN (fragment): Protein inferred from homology: Swiss-Prot protein existence level 3. From Sinorhizobium fredii (strain NBRC 101917 / NGR234).
  14951..15580   +  CDS            pVS1 StaA: stability protein from the Pseudomonas plasmid pVS1 (Heeb et al., 2000)
  16013..17081   +  CDS            pVS1 RepA (fragment): replication protein from the Pseudomonas plasmid pVS1 (Heeb et al., 2000)
  17147..17341   +  rep_origin     pVS1 oriV: origin of replication for the Pseudomonas plasmid pVS1 (Heeb et al., 2000)
  17544..17583   +  CDS            rop (fragment): Rop protein, which maintains plasmids at low copy number; rop
  17685..17825   +  misc_feature   bom: basis of mobility region from pBR322
  18011..18599   -  rep_origin     ori: high-copy-number ColE1/pMB1/pBR322/pUC origin of replication
  18707..18776   -  ncRNA          RNA-OUT: Accession: RF00240 - RNA-OUT
  20023..20817   -  CDS            KanR: aminoglycoside phosphotransferase; aphA-3; confers resistance to kanamycin
>Addgene plasmid #172317 | pEG302_dCAS9-MQ1(C141S,S317A)_g4+g10+g18 | depositor full sequence | sequence record 334174 | pEG302_dCAS9-MQ1(C141S,S317A)_g4+g10+g18 sequence 21241 bps
GCTGGCAGGATATATTGTGGTGTAAACAAATTGACGCTTAGACAACTTAATAACACATTGCGGACGTTTT
TAATGTACTGAATTAACGCCGAATTAATTCGAGCTCTAATTCGGGGGATCTGGATTTTAGTACTGGATTT
TGGTTTTAGGAATTAGAAATTTTATTGATAGAAGTATTTTACAAATACAAATACATACTAAGGGTTTCTT
ATATGCTCAACACATGAGCGAAACCCTATAGGAACCCTAATTCCCTTATCTGGGAACTACTCACACATTA
TTATGGAGAAACTCGAGCTTGTCGATCGACAGATCCGGTCGGCATCTACTCTATTTCTTTGCCCTCGGAC
GAGTGCTGGGGCGTCGGTTTCCACTATCGGCGAGTACTTCTACACAGCCATCGGTCCAGACGGCCGCGCT
TCTGCGGGCGATTTGTGTACGCCCGACAGTCCCGGCTCCGGATCGGACGATTGCGTCGCATCGACCCTGC
GCCCAAGCTGCATCATCGAAATTGCCGTCAACCAAGCTCTGATAGAGTTGGTCAAGACCAATGCGGAGCA
TATACGCCCGGAGTCGTGGCGATCCTGCAAGCTCCGGATGCCTCCGCTCGAAGTAGCGCGTCTGCTGCTC
CATACAAGCCAACCACGGCCTCCAGAAGAAGATGTTGGCGACCTCGTATTGGGAATCCCCGAACATCGCC
TCGCTCCAGTCAATGACCGCTGTTATGCGGCCATTGTCCGTCAGGACATTGTTGGAGCCGAAATCCGCGT
GCACGAGGTGCCGGACTTCGGGGCAGTCCTCGGCCCAAAGCATCAGCTCATCGAGAGCCTGCGCGACGGA
CGCACTGACGGTGTCGTCCATCACAGTTTGCCAGTGATACACATGGGGATCAGCAATCGCGCATATGAAA
TCACGCCATGTAGTGTATTGACCGATTCCTTGCGGTCCGAATGGGCCGAACCCGCTCGTCTGGCTAAGAT
CGGCCGCAGCGATCGCATCCATAGCCTCCGCGACCGGTTGTAGAACAGCGGGCAGTTCGGTTTCAGGCAG
GTCTTGCAACGTGACACCCTGTGCACGGCGGGAGATGCAATAGGTCAGGCTCTCGCTAAACTCCCCAATG
TCAAGCACTTCCGGAATCGGGAGCGCGGCCGATGCAAAGTGCCGATAAACATAACGATCTTTGTAGAAAC
CATCGGCGCAGCTATTTACCCGCAGGACATATCCACGCCCTCCTACATCGAAGCTGAAAGCACGAGATTC
TTCGCCCTCCGAGAGCTGCATCAGGTCGGAGACGCTGTCGAACTTTTCGATCAGAAACTTCTCGACAGAC
GTCGCGGTGAGTTCAGGCTTTTTCATATCTCATTGCCCCCCGGGATCTGCGAAAGCTCGAGAGAGATAGA
TTTGTAGAGAGAGACTGGTGATTTCAGCGTGTCCTCTCCAAATGAAATGAACTTCCTTATATAGAGGAAG
GTCTTGCGAAGGATAGTGGGATTGTGCGTCATCCCTTACGTCAGTGGAGATATCACATCAATCCACTTGC
TTTGAAGACGTGGTTGGAACGTCTTCTTTTTCCACGATGCTCCTCGTGGGTGGGGGTCCATCTTTGGGAC
CACTGTCGGCAGAGGCATCTTGAACGATAGCCTTTCCTTTATCGCAATGATGGCATTTGTAGGTGCCACC
TTCCTTTTCTACTGTCCTTTTGATGAAGTGACAGATAGCTGGGCAATGGAATCCGAGGAGGTTTCCCGAT
ATTACCCTTTGTTGAAAAGTCTCAATAGCCCTTTGGTCTTCTGAGACTGTATCTTTGATATTCTTGGAGT
AGACGAGAGTGTCGTGCTCCACCATGTTATCACATCAATCCACTTGCTTTGAAGACGTGGTTGGAACGTC
TTCTTTTTCCACGATGCTCCTCGTGGGTGGGGGTCCATCTTTGGGACCACTGTCGGCAGAGGCATCTTGA
ACGATAGCCTTTCCTTTATCGCAATGATGGCATTTGTAGGTGCCACCTTCCTTTTCTACTGTCCTTTTGA
TGAAGTGACAGATAGCTGGGCAATGGAATCCGAGGAGGTTTCCCGATATTACCCTTTGTTGAAAAGTCTC
AATAGCCCTTTGGTCTTCTGAGACTGTATCTTTGATATTCTTGGAGTAGACGAGAGTGTCGTGCTCCACC
ATGGTACCAAAAAAAGCACCGACTCGGTGCCACTTTTTCAAGTTGATAACGGACTAGCCTTATTTTAACT
TGCTATTTCTAGCTCTAAAACCTCTTTATCCCATTCAACATCAATCACTACTTCGACTCTAGCTGTATAT
AAACTCAGCTTCGTTTTCTTATCTAAGCGATGTGGGACTTTTGAAGATTGTTTTCAACTTAAATGGGCCT
ATATAAGAAATACTATTGTTCTTTCCCATATAAATGGGCCTGCTTCTCTTCTTTCAGATTCCCAGGGGCC
TTTTGAAGATTATCTTCATATCTTAAGAATGAAGATGTTTTATTCAATCAAATTCTTGAAGGTTCGATGC
CTAATCATTCTAATCCTGGGACAAACTATGAAACAAGATACAAAAACTCCGAATGGAAAGTTAAAAAGAA
GAAAACGAAAGCTACGGTTCAAGAAAATGTAAGCTGATAAACAAAAAAAAACTGTATGAACGAAGAAGAA
GAAAAAAAGCTAAGAAGAAATGATGTATTGTGCGGAAGGCAAGTCGAGTTTCCGTTGTTCAACGAAAGCT
TGTTTAAAAAAAGCACCGACTCGGTGCCACTTTTTCAAGTTGATAACGGACTAGCCTTATTTTAACTTGC
TATTTCTAGCTCTAAAACTTCAACATTCATACGAGCGCCAATCACTACTTCGACTCTAGCTGTATATAAA
CTCAGCTTCGTTTTCTTATCTAAGCGATGTGGGACTTTTGAAGATTGTTTTCAACTTAAATGGGCCTATA
TAAGAAATACTATTGTTCTTTCCCATATAAATGGGCCTGCTTCTCTTCTTTCAGATTCCCAGGGGCCTTT
TGAAGATTATCTTCATATCTTAAGAATGAAGATGTTTTATTCAATCAAATTCTTGAAGGTTCGATGCCTA
ATCATTCTAATCCTGGGACAAACTATGAAACAAGATACAAAAACTCCGAATGGAAAGTTAAAAAGAAGAA
AACGAAAGCTACGGTTCAAGAAAATGTAAGCTGATAAACAAAAAAAAACTGTATGAACGAAGAAGAAGAA
AAAAAGCTAAGAAGAAATGATGTATTGTGCGGAAGGCAAGTCGAGTTTCCGTTGTTCAACGAAAGCTTTC
CTAAACCAAAAAAAGCACCGACTCGGTGCCACTTTTTCAAGTTGATAACGGACTAGCCTTATTTTAACTT
GCTATTTCTAGCTCTAAAACAAGCCCATACATCTTTCCGTCAATCACTACTTCGACTCTAGCTGTATATA
AACTCAGCTTCGTTTTCTTATCTAAGCGATGTGGGACTTTTGAAGATTGTTTTCAACTTAAATGGGCCTA
TATAAGAAATACTATTGTTCTTTCCCATATAAATGGGCCTGCTTCTCTTCTTTCAGATTCCCAGGGGCCT
TTTGAAGATTATCTTCATATCTTAAGAATGAAGATGTTTTATTCAATCAAATTCTTGAAGGTTCGATGCC
TAATCATTCTAATCCTGGGACAAACTATGAAACAAGATACAAAAACTCCGAATGGAAAGTTAAAAAGAAG
AAAACGAAAGCTACGGTTCAAGAAAATGTAAGCTGATAAACAAAAAAAAACTGTATGAACGAAGAAGAAG
AAAAAAAGCTAAGAAGAAATGATGTATTGTGCGGAAGGCAAGTCGAGTTTCCGTTGTTCAACGAAAGCTT
CGTAACATAGATGACACCGCGCGCGATAATTTATCCTAGTTTGCGCGCTATATTTTGTTTTCTATCGCGT
ATTAAATGTATAATTGCGGGACTCTAATCATAAAAACCCATCTCATAAATAACGTCATGCATTACATGTT
AATTATTACATGCTTAACGTAATTCAACAGAAATTATATGATAATCATCGCAAGACCGGCAACAGGATTC
AATCTTAAGAAACTTTATTGCCAAATGTTTGAACGATCGGGGAAATTCGAGCTCAAACTTACGGCCATGG
CGTAGGCGGCCTTTTCCGTTGTGATCTTCGCGGTCTCCTCCTTGTTTTTGGACTAGTACCACCACCGCTA
CCACCACCTTCGGTTACCGTGAAGGTTTTGGTAGCGTCGTCGTAGGTCCATTCACCGTCAACACCGTTGT
CGTTAGCGTACTGTTTGAAAACTTTTTCCGCGGTAGCAGCGTCAACAGCTTCGGTGGTGGTTTCACCTTT
CAGGGTTTTACCGTTCAGGATAAGCTTGTACTCTTCGGTCCGAGATCCTCCTCCCGTACTCAGGGTTTTC
ACAGCCAAGGGGAGACCAAAGTGTGCAGGCTGTTGAATCCCTCTATGGTTTAAAGCAAGCATCAAGGCAG
TGGAACATCAAGCTTACCACTGTCCTTATGCAGGCTGGTTTTATGCAAAGTGCTTATGATCACTCCTTGT
TTACCAAAAGAGAGGGGACTGACCTTGTCATAATCCTGATTTATGTGGATGATCTGTTAATAACAGGCAG
CAGCAATGTTTTGATTTCAGAAGCAAAGGCAACCCTGCATCAGCATTTCAAGATGAAAGATTTGGGAGAA
CTAAAATACTTCTTAGGCATTGAGGTGCTGAGATCAGAAAAGGGAATCCTACTGAACCAGAGGAAGTATG
CACTGGAACTGATATCAGGTGTTGGTCTGGGAGGCTGCAGACCAGTGTCAACCCCAATGGAACAGAACCA
AAGGCTGACTACTGTAGAATATGACAAGCACTTAGGAAAGACTGATGATGCAGAGTTAGAGGATGTGGGT
TCCTATCAGAGACTGGTGGGAAAGCTTCTCTACTTGACAATCACAAGGCCAGATATCAGCTTTGCAGTGC
AGGTGCTGAGTCAATTCATGCAGCAACCCAAACAGTCACACCTGGAAGCAGCATTGAGGGTTGTGAAGTA
CATAAAAGGTTCTCCAGGTGTTAGGAACGCGGCCGCATGCATATGAGTCTAGCTCAACAGAGCTTTTAAC
CCAAATTGGTACAATAGAATACAACTTTAGATCATAATTCTCAAAAGAAAGAGATTCCTTAGCTATTCTA
TCTGCCACTCCATTTCCTTCTCGGCTTGTATGCACAAGCATAAAATCCTCAAACTTGCTAAGTAGATACT
TTATGTCTTGGATAATTGGATTGAGACTTGACAAGCATAACTTTCATGTAACCAAAGACACAAGTTGCTG
AGAATCCACCTCAAAAATGATCTTCCTATAATTGAATCGGGATAATGACAGCACAGCCCATCTAAGAGCC
TCCACTTCTACTTCCAGCACGCTTCTTACTTTTACCACAGCTCTTGCACCTAACCATAACACCTTCCCTG
TATGATCGCGAAGCACCCACCCTAAGCCACATTTTAATCCTTCTGTTGGCCATGCCCCATCAAAGTTGCA
CTTAACCCAAGATTGTGGTGGAGCTTCCCATGTTTCTCGTCTGTCCCGACGGTGTTGTGGTTGGTGCTTT
CCTTACATTCTGAGCCTCTTTCCTTCTAATCCACTCATCTGCATCTTCTTGTGTCCTTACTAATACCTCA
TTGGTTCCAAATTCCCTCCCTTTAAGCACCAGCTCGTTTCTGTTCTTCCACAGCCTCCCAAGTATCCAAG
GGACTAAAGCCTCCACATTCTTCAGATCAGGATATTCTTGTTTAAGATGTTGAACTCTATGGAGGTTTGT
ATGAACTGATGATCTAGGACCGGATAAGTTCCCTTCTTCATAGCGAACTTATTCAAAGAATGTTTTGTGT
ATCATTCTTGTTACATTGTTATTAATGAAAAAATATTATTGGTCATTGGACTGAACACGAGTGTTAAATA
TGGACCAGGCCCCAAATAAGATCCATTGATATATGAATTAAATAACAAGAATAAATCGAGTCACCAAACC
ACTTGCCTTTTTTAACGAGACTTGTTCACCAACTTGATACAAAAGTCATTATCCTATGCAAATCAATAAT
CATACAAAAATATCCAATAACACTAAAAAATTAAAAGAAATGGATAATTTCACAATATGTTATACGATAA
AGAAGTTACTTTTCCAAGAAATTCACTGATTTTATAAGCCCACTTGCATTAGATAAATGGCAAAAAAAAA
CAAAAAGGAAAAGAAATAAAGCACGAAGAATTCTAGAAAATACGAAATACGCTTCAATGCAGTGGGACCC
ACGGTTCAATTATTGCCAATTTTCAGCTCCACCGTATATTTAAAAAATAAAACGATAATGCTAAAAAAAT
ATAAATCGTAACGATCGTTAAATCTCAACGGCTGGATCTTATGACGACCGTTAGAAATTGTGGTTGTCGA
CGAGTCAGTAATAAACGGCGTCAAAGTGGTTGCAGCCGGCACACACGAGTCGTGTTTATCAACTCAAAGC
ACAAATACTTTTCCTCAACCTAAAAATAAGGCAATTAGCCAAAAACAACTTTGCGTGTAAACAACGCTCA
ATACACGTGTCATTTTATTATTAGCTATTGCTTCACCGCCTTAGCTTTCTCGTGACCTAGTCGTCCTCGT
CTTTTCTTCTTCTTCTTCTATAAAACAATACCCAAAGAGCTCTTCTTCTTCACAATTCAGATTTCAATTT
CTCAAAATCTTAAAAACTTTCTCTCAATTCTCTCTACCGTGATCAAGGTAAATTTCTGTGTTCCTTATTC
TCTCAAAATCTTCGATTTTGTTTTCGTTCGATCCCAATTTCGTATATGTTCTTTGGTTTAGATTCTGTTA
ATCTTAGATCGAAGACGATTTTCTGGGTTTGATCGTTAGATATCATCTTAATTCTCGATTAGGGTTTCAT
AGATATCATCCGATTTGTTCAAATAATTTGAGTTTTGTCGAATAATTACTCTTCGATTTGTGATTTCTAT
CTAGATCTGGTGTTAGTTTCTAGTTTGTGCGATCGAATTTGTCGATTAATCTGAGTTTTTCTGATTAACA
GGGATCATCAACAAGTTTGTACAAAAAAGCAGGCTCTTTAAAGTATTTTTACAACAATTACCAACAACAA
CAAACAACAAACAACATTACAATTACTATTTACAATTACAAAAAAAGTTATGGACTACAAAGACCATGAC
GGTGATTATAAAGATCATGACATCGATTACAAGGATGACGATGACAAGATGGCCCCCAAGAAGAAGAGGA
AGGTGGGCCGCGGAATGGACAAGAAGTACTCCATTGGGCTCGCCATCGGCACAAACAGCGTCGGCTGGGC
CGTCATTACGGACGAGTACAAGGTGCCGAGCAAAAAATTCAAAGTTCTGGGCAATACCGATCGCCACAGC
ATAAAGAAGAACCTCATTGGCGCCCTCCTGTTCGACTCCGGGGAAACCGCCGAAGCCACGCGGCTCAAAA
GAACAGCACGGCGCAGATATACCCGCAGAAAGAATCGGATCTGCTACCTGCAGGAGATCTTTAGTAATGA
GATGGCTAAGGTGGATGACTCTTTCTTCCATAGGCTGGAGGAGTCCTTTTTGGTGGAGGAGGATAAAAAG
CACGAGCGCCACCCAATCTTTGGCAATATCGTGGACGAGGTGGCGTACCATGAAAAGTACCCAACCATAT
ATCATCTGAGGAAGAAGCTTGTAGACAGTACTGATAAGGCTGACTTGCGGTTGATCTATCTCGCGCTGGC
GCATATGATCAAATTTCGGGGACACTTCCTCATCGAGGGGGACCTGAACCCAGACAACAGCGATGTCGAC
AAACTCTTTATCCAACTGGTTCAGACTTACAATCAGCTTTTCGAAGAGAACCCGATCAACGCATCCGGAG
TTGACGCCAAAGCAATCCTGAGCGCTAGGCTGTCCAAATCCCGGCGGCTCGAAAACCTCATCGCACAGCT
CCCTGGGGAGAAGAAGAACGGCCTGTTTGGTAATCTTATCGCCCTGTCACTCGGGCTGACCCCCAACTTT
AAATCTAACTTCGACCTGGCCGAAGATGCCAAGCTTCAACTGAGCAAAGACACCTACGATGATGATCTCG
ACAATCTGCTGGCCCAGATCGGCGACCAGTACGCAGACCTTTTTTTGGCGGCAAAGAACCTGTCAGACGC
CATTCTGCTGAGTGATATTCTGCGAGTGAACACGGAGATCACCAAAGCTCCGCTGAGCGCTAGTATGATC
AAGCGCTATGATGAGCACCACCAAGACTTGACTTTGCTGAAGGCCCTTGTCAGACAGCAACTGCCTGAGA
AGTACAAGGAAATTTTCTTCGATCAGTCTAAAAATGGCTACGCCGGATACATTGACGGCGGAGCAAGCCA
GGAGGAATTTTACAAATTTATTAAGCCCATCTTGGAAAAAATGGACGGCACCGAGGAGCTGCTGGTAAAG
CTTAACAGAGAAGATCTGTTGCGCAAACAGCGCACTTTCGACAATGGAAGCATCCCCCACCAGATTCACC
TGGGCGAACTGCACGCTATCCTCAGGCGGCAAGAGGATTTCTACCCCTTTTTGAAAGATAACAGGGAAAA
GATTGAGAAAATCCTCACATTTCGGATACCCTACTATGTAGGCCCCCTCGCCCGGGGAAATTCCAGATTC
GCGTGGATGACTCGCAAATCAGAAGAGACCATCACTCCCTGGAACTTCGAGGAAGTCGTGGATAAGGGGG
CCTCTGCCCAGTCCTTCATCGAAAGGATGACTAACTTTGATAAAAATCTGCCTAACGAAAAGGTGCTTCC
TAAACACTCTCTGCTGTACGAGTACTTCACAGTTTATAACGAGCTCACCAAGGTCAAATACGTCACAGAA
GGGATGAGAAAGCCAGCATTCCTGTCTGGAGAGCAGAAGAAAGCTATCGTGGACCTCCTCTTCAAGACGA
ACCGGAAAGTTACCGTGAAACAGCTCAAAGAAGACTATTTCAAAAAGATTGAATGTTTCGACTCTGTTGA
AATCAGCGGAGTGGAGGATCGCTTCAACGCATCCCTGGGAACGTATCACGATCTCCTGAAAATCATTAAA
GACAAGGACTTCCTGGACAATGAGGAGAACGAGGACATTCTTGAGGACATTGTCCTCACCCTTACGTTGT
TTGAAGATAGGGAGATGATTGAAGAACGCTTGAAAACTTACGCTCATCTCTTCGACGACAAAGTCATGAA
ACAGCTCAAGAGGCGCCGATATACAGGATGGGGGCGGCTGTCAAGAAAACTGATCAATGGGATCCGAGAC
AAGCAGAGTGGAAAGACAATCCTGGATTTTCTTAAGTCCGATGGATTTGCCAACCGGAACTTCATGCAGT
TGATCCATGATGACTCTCTCACCTTTAAGGAGGACATCCAGAAAGCACAAGTTTCTGGCCAGGGGGACAG
TCTTCACGAGCACATCGCTAATCTTGCAGGTAGCCCAGCTATCAAAAAGGGAATACTGCAGACCGTTAAG
GTCGTGGATGAACTCGTCAAAGTAATGGGAAGGCATAAGCCCGAGAATATCGTTATCGAGATGGCCCGAG
AGAACCAAACTACCCAGAAGGGACAGAAGAACAGTAGGGAAAGGATGAAGAGGATTGAAGAGGGTATAAA
AGAACTGGGGTCCCAAATCCTTAAGGAACACCCAGTTGAAAACACCCAGCTTCAGAATGAGAAGCTCTAC
CTGTACTACCTGCAGAACGGCAGGGACATGTACGTGGATCAGGAACTGGACATCAATCGGCTCTCCGACT
ACGACGTGGATGCCATCGTGCCCCAGTCTTTTCTCAAAGATGATTCTATTGATAATAAAGTGTTGACAAG
ATCCGATAAAAATAGAGGGAAGAGTGATAACGTCCCCTCAGAAGAAGTTGTCAAGAAAATGAAAAATTAT
TGGCGGCAGCTGCTGAACGCCAAACTGATCACACAACGGAAGTTCGATAATCTGACTAAGGCTGAACGAG
GTGGCCTGTCTGAGTTGGATAAAGCCGGCTTCATCAAAAGGCAGCTTGTTGAGACACGCCAGATCACCAA
GCACGTGGCCCAAATTCTCGATTCACGCATGAACACCAAGTACGATGAAAATGACAAACTGATTCGAGAG
GTGAAAGTTATTACTCTGAAGTCTAAGCTGGTCTCAGATTTCAGAAAGGACTTTCAGTTTTATAAGGTGA
GAGAGATCAACAATTACCACCATGCGCATGATGCCTACCTGAATGCAGTGGTAGGCACTGCACTTATCAA
AAAATATCCCAAGCTTGAATCTGAATTTGTTTACGGAGACTATAAAGTGTACGATGTTAGGAAAATGATC
GCAAAGTCTGAGCAGGAAATAGGCAAGGCCACCGCTAAGTACTTCTTTTACAGCAATATTATGAATTTTT
TCAAGACCGAGATTACACTGGCCAATGGAGAGATTCGGAAGCGACCACTTATCGAAACAAACGGAGAAAC
AGGAGAAATCGTGTGGGACAAGGGTAGGGATTTCGCGACAGTCCGGAAGGTCCTGTCCATGCCGCAGGTG
AACATCGTTAAAAAGACCGAAGTACAGACCGGAGGCTTCTCCAAGGAAAGTATCCTCCCGAAAAGGAACA
GCGACAAGCTGATCGCACGCAAAAAAGATTGGGACCCCAAGAAATACGGCGGATTCGATTCTCCTACAGT
CGCTTACAGTGTACTGGTTGTGGCCAAAGTGGAGAAAGGGAAGTCTAAAAAACTCAAAAGCGTCAAGGAA
CTGCTGGGCATCACAATCATGGAGCGATCAAGCTTCGAAAAAAACCCCATCGACTTTCTCGAGGCGAAAG
GATATAAAGAGGTCAAAAAAGACCTCATCATTAAGCTTCCCAAGTACTCTCTCTTTGAGCTTGAAAACGG
CCGGAAACGAATGCTCGCTAGTGCGGGCGAGCTGCAGAAAGGTAACGAGCTGGCACTGCCCTCTAAATAC
GTTAATTTCTTGTATCTGGCCAGCCACTATGAAAAGCTCAAAGGGTCTCCCGAAGATAATGAGCAGAAGC
AGCTGTTCGTGGAACAACACAAACACTACCTTGATGAGATCATCGAGCAAATAAGCGAATTCTCCAAAAG
AGTGATCCTCGCCGACGCTAACCTCGATAAGGTGCTTTCTGCTTACAATAAGCACAGGGATAAGCCCATC
AGGGAGCAGGCAGAAAACATTATCCACTTGTTTACTCTGACCAACTTGGGCGCGCCTGCAGCCTTCAAGT
ACTTCGACACCACCATAGACAGAAAGCGGTACACCTCTACAAAGGAGGTCCTGGACGCCACACTGATTCA
TCAGTCAATTACGGGGCTCTATGAAACAAGAATCGACCTCTCTCAGCTCGGTGGAGACAGCAGGGCTGAC
CCCAAGAAGAAGAGGAAGGTGGCTAGGGACAGCAAAGTGGAGAACAAAACAAAGAAGCTGAGAGTGTTCG
AAGCCTTCGCCGGCATTGGCGCCCAGAGAAAGGCCCTGGAGAAAGTGAGGAAGGACGAGTACGAGATCGT
GGGACTGGCCGAGTGGTATGTGCCCGCCATCGTCATGTACCAGGCCATCCATAACAACTTCCACACCAAG
CTCGAGTACAAGTCCGTCAGCAGAGAGGAGATGATCGACTACCTCGAGAACAAGACCCTGTCCTGGAACA
GCAAGAACCCCGTCAGCAACGGATACTGGAAGAGGAAGAAGGATGACGAGCTGAAGATCATCTACAACGC
CATCAAGCTGTCCGAAAAGGAGGGCAACATTTTCGACATCAGGGACCTCTACAAGAGGACACTGAAGAAC
ATCGACCTGCTCACCTACAGCTTCCCTTCCCAGGACCTGAGCCAGCAAGGCATCCAGAAGGGCATGAAGA
GGGGAAGCGGCACCAGATCCGGCCTGCTCTGGGAGATCGAAAGAGCCCTGGACTCCACCGAGAAGAACGA
CCTGCCTAAGTACCTCCTCATGGAGAACGTGGGAGCCCTGCTGCACAAGAAGAACGAGGAGGAGCTGAAC
CAATGGAAGCAGAAGCTGGAGAGCCTGGGCTACCAGAACAGCATCGAAGTCCTCAATGCTGCCGATTTCG
GATCCAGCCAGGCCAGGAGGAGAGTGTTCATGATCTCCACCCTCAATGAGTTCGTGGAACTGCCTAAGGG
CGACAAGAAGCCCAAGAGCATCAAAAAGGTGCTGAACAAGATCGTGAGCGAGAAGGACATCCTCAACAAC
CTGCTGAAATACAACCTCACCGAATTCAAGAAGACCAAGTCCAACATCAACAAGGCCAGCCTGATCGGCT
ACTCCAAGTTCAACTCCGAGGGCTATGTGTACGACCCCGAGTTCACAGGCCCCACACTGACAGCTGCCGG
CGCCAACTCCAGGATCAAGATCAAGGACGGCAGCAACATCAGGAAGATGAACAGCGACGAGACCTTCCTG
TACATCGGCTTTGACAGCCAGGACGGCAAGAGAGTGAACGAAATCGAGTTCCTGACCGAGAACCAGAAGA
TCTTCGTGTGTGGCAACAGCATCAGCGTGGAGGTGCTGGAGGCCATCATTGACAAGATCGGCGGCCCTAG
CTAGCGCGCCATGATAACTAGAGTCCTGCTTTAATGAGATATGCGAGACGCCTATGATCGCATGATATTT
GCTTTCAATTCTGTTGTGCACGTTGTAAAAAACCTGAGCATGTGTAGCTCAGATCCTTACCGCCGGTTTC
GGTTCATTCTAATGAATATATCACCCGTTACTATCGTATTTTTATGAATAATATTCTCCGTTCAATTTAC
TGATTGTACCCTACTACTTATATGTACAATATTAAAATGAAAACAATATATTGTGCTGAATAGGTTTATA
GCGACATCTATGATAGAGCGCCACAATAACAAACAATTGCGTTTTATTATTACAAATCCAATTTTAAAAA
AAGCGGCAGAACCGGTCAAACCTAAAAGACTGATTACATAAATCTTATTCAAATTTCAAAAGTGCCCCAG
GGGCTAGTATCTACGACACACCGAGCGGCGAACTAATAACGTTCACTGAAGGGAACTCCGGTTCCCCGCC
GGCGCGCATGGGTGAGATTCCTTGAAGTTGAGTATTGGCCGTCCGCTCTACCGAAAGTTACGGGCACCAT
TCAACCCGGTCCAGCACGGCGGCCGGGTAACCGACTTGCTGCCCCGAGAATTATGCAGCATTTTTTTGGT
GTATGTGGGCCCCAAATGAAGTGCAGGTCAAACCTTGACAGTGACGACAAATCGTTGGGCGGGTCCAGGG
CGAATTTTGCGACAACATGTCGAGGCTCAGCAGGACCGGCATGCAAGCTAGCTTACTAGTGATATTCTAT
AGTGTCACCTAAATCTCTGCAGGCATGCAAGCTTGGCACTGGCCGTCGTTTTACAACGTCGTGACTGGGA
AAACCCTGGCGTTACCCAACTTAATCGCCTTGCAGCACATCCCCCTTTCGCCAGCTGGCGTAATAGCGAA
GAGGCCCGCACCGATCGCCCTTCCCAACAGTTGCGCAGCCTGAATGGCGAATGCTAGAGCAGCTTGAGCT
TGGATCAGATTGTCGTTTCCCGCCTTCAGTTTAAACTATCAGTGTTTGACAGGATATATTGGCGGGTAAA
CCTAAGAGAAAAGAGCGTTTATTAGAATAACGGATATTTAAAAGGGCGTGAAAAGGTTTATCCGTTCGTC
CATTTGTATGTGCATGCCAACCACAGGGTTCCCCTCGGGATCAAAGTACTTTGATCCAACCCCTCCGCTG
CTATAGTGCAGTCGGCTTCTGACGTTCAGTGCAGCCGTCTTCTGAAAACGACATGTCGCACAAGTCCTAA
GTTACGCGACAGGCTGCCGCCCTGCCCTTTTCCTGGCGTTTTCTTGTCGCGTGTTTTAGTCGCATAAAGT
AGAATACTTGCGACTAGAACCGGAGACATTACGCCATGAACAAGAGCGCCGCCGCTGGCCTGCTGGGCTA
TGCCCGCGTCAGCACCGACGACCAGGACTTGACCAACCAACGGGCCGAACTGCACGCGGCCGGCTGCACC
AAGCTGTTTTCCGAGAAGATCACCGGCACCAGGCGCGACCGCCCGGAGCTGGCCAGGATGCTTGACCACC
TACGCCCTGGCGACGTTGTGACAGTGACCAGGCTAGACCGCCTGGCCCGCAGCACCCGCGACCTACTGGA
CATTGCCGAGCGCATCCAGGAGGCCGGCGCGGGCCTGCGTAGCCTGGCAGAGCCGTGGGCCGACACCACC
ACGCCGGCCGGCCGCATGGTGTTGACCGTGTTCGCCGGCATTGCCGAGTTCGAGCGTTCCCTAATCATCG
ACCGCACCCGGAGCGGGCGCGAGGCCGCCAAGGCCCGAGGCGTGAAGTTTGGCCCCCGCCCTACCCTCAC
CCCGGCACAGATCGCGCACGCCCGCGAGCTGATCGACCAGGAAGGCCGCACCGTGAAAGAGGCGGCTGCA
CTGCTTGGCGTGCATCGCTCGACCCTGTACCGCGCACTTGAGCGCAGCGAGGAAGTGACGCCCACCGAGG
CCAGGCGGCGCGGTGCCTTCCGTGAGGACGCATTGACCGAGGCCGACGCCCTGGCGGCCGCCGAGAATGA
ACGCCAAGAGGAACAAGCATGAAACCGCACCAGGACGGCCAGGACGAACCGTTTTTCATTACCGAAGAGA
TCGAGGCGGAGATGATCGCGGCCGGGTACGTGTTCGAGCCGCCCGCGCACGTCTCAACCGTGCGGCTGCA
TGAAATCCTGGCCGGTTTGTCTGATGCCAAGCTGGCGGCCTGGCCGGCCAGCTTGGCCGCTGAAGAAACC
GAGCGCCGCCGTCTAAAAAGGTGATGTGTATTTGAGTAAAACAGCTTGCGTCATGCGGTCGCTGCGTATA
TGATGCGATGAGTAAATAAACAAATACGCAAGGGGAACGCATGAAGGTTATCGCTGTACTTAACCAGAAA
GGCGGGTCAGGCAAGACGACCATCGCAACCCATCTAGCCCGCGCCCTGCAACTCGCCGGGGCCGATGTTC
TGTTAGTCGATTCCGATCCCCAGGGCAGTGCCCGCGATTGGGCGGCCGTGCGGGAAGATCAACCGCTAAC
CGTTGTCGGCATCGACCGCCCGACGATTGACCGCGACGTGAAGGCCATCGGCCGGCGCGACTTCGTAGTG
ATCGACGGAGCGCCCCAGGCGGCGGACTTGGCTGTGTCCGCGATCAAGGCAGCCGACTTCGTGCTGATTC
CGGTGCAGCCAAGCCCTTACGACATATGGGCCACCGCCGACCTGGTGGAGCTGGTTAAGCAGCGCATTGA
GGTCACGGATGGAAGGCTACAAGCGGCCTTTGTCGTGTCGCGGGCGATCAAAGGCACGCGCATCGGCGGT
GAGGTTGCCGAGGCGCTGGCCGGGTACGAGCTGCCCATTCTTGAGTCCCGTATCACGCAGCGCGTGAGCT
ACCCAGGCACTGCCGCCGCCGGCACAACCGTTCTTGAATCAGAACCCGAGGGCGACGCTGCCCGCGAGGT
CCAGGCGCTGGCCGCTGAAATTAAATCAAAACTCATTTGAGTTAATGAGGTAAAGAGAAAATGAGCAAAA
GCACAAACACGCTAAGTGCCGGCCGTCCGAGCGCACGCAGCAGCAAGGCTGCAACGTTGGCCAGCCTGGC
AGACACGCCAGCCATGAAGCGGGTCAACTTTCAGTTGCCGGCGGAGGATCACACCAAGCTGAAGATGTAC
GCGGTACGCCAAGGCAAGACCATTACCGAGCTGCTATCTGAATACATCGCGCAGCTACCAGAGTAAATGA
GCAAATGAATAAATGAGTAGATGAATTTTAGCGGCTAAAGGAGGCGGCATGGAAAATCAAGAACAACCAG
GCACCGACGCCGTGGAATGCCCCATGTGTGGAGGAACGGGCGGTTGGCCAGGCGTAAGCGGCTGGGTTGT
CTGCCGGCCCTGCAATGGCACTGGAACCCCCAAGCCCGAGGAATCGGCGTGACGGTCGCAAACCATCCGG
CCCGGTACAAATCGGCGCGGCGCTGGGTGATGACCTGGTGGAGAAGTTGAAGGCCGCGCAGGCCGCCCAG
CGGCAACGCATCGAGGCAGAAGCACGCCCCGGTGAATCGTGGCAAGCGGCCGCTGATCGAATCCGCAAAG
AATCCCGGCAACCGCCGGCAGCCGGTGCGCCGTCGATTAGGAAGCCGCCCAAGGGCGACGAGCAACCAGA
TTTTTTCGTTCCGATGCTCTATGACGTGGGCACCCGCGATAGTCGCAGCATCATGGACGTGGCCGTTTTC
CGTCTGTCGAAGCGTGACCGACGAGCTGGCGAGGTGATCCGCTACGAGCTTCCAGACGGGCACGTAGAGG
TTTCCGCAGGGCCGGCCGGCATGGCCAGTGTGTGGGATTACGACCTGGTACTGATGGCGGTTTCCCATCT
AACCGAATCCATGAACCGATACCGGGAAGGGAAGGGAGACAAGCCCGGCCGCGTGTTCCGTCCACACGTT
GCGGACGTACTCAAGTTCTGCCGGCGAGCCGATGGCGGAAAGCAGAAAGACGACCTGGTAGAAACCTGCA
TTCGGTTAAACACCACGCACGTTGCCATGCAGCGTACGAAGAAGGCCAAGAACGGCCGCCTGGTGACGGT
ATCCGAGGGTGAAGCCTTGATTAGCCGCTACAAGATCGTAAAGAGCGAAACCGGGCGGCCGGAGTACATC
GAGATCGAGCTAGCTGATTGGATGTACCGCGAGATCACAGAAGGCAAGAACCCGGACGTGCTGACGGTTC
ACCCCGATTACTTTTTGATCGATCCCGGCATCGGCCGTTTTCTCTACCGCCTGGCACGCCGCGCCGCAGG
CAAGGCAGAAGCCAGATGGTTGTTCAAGACGATCTACGAACGCAGTGGCAGCGCCGGAGAGTTCAAGAAG
TTCTGTTTCACCGTGCGCAAGCTGATCGGGTCAAATGACCTGCCGGAGTACGATTTGAAGGAGGAGGCGG
GGCAGGCTGGCCCGATCCTAGTCATGCGCTACCGCAACCTGATCGAGGGCGAAGCATCCGCCGGTTCCTA
ATGTACGGAGCAGATGCTAGGGCAAATTGCCCTAGCAGGGGAAAAAGGTCGAAAAGGTCTCTTTCCTGTG
GATAGCACGTACATTGGGAACCCAAAGCCGTACATTGGGAACCGGAACCCGTACATTGGGAACCCAAAGC
CGTACATTGGGAACCGGTCACACATGTAAGTGACTGATATAAAAGAGAAAAAAGGCGATTTTTCCGCCTA
AAACTCTTTAAAACTTATTAAAACTCTTAAAACCCGCCTGGCCTGTGCATAACTGTCTGGCCAGCGCACA
GCCGAAGAGCTGCAAAAAGCGCCTACCCTTCGGTCGCTGCGCTCCCTACGCCCCGCCGCTTCGCGTCGGC
CTATCGCGGCCGCTGGCCGCTCAAAAATGGCTGGCCTACGGCCAGGCAATCTACCAGGGCGCGGACAAGC
CGCGCCGTCGCCACTCGACCGCCGGCGCCCACATCAAGGCACCCTGCCTCGCGCGTTTCGGTGATGACGG
TGAAAACCTCTGACACATGCAGCTCCCGGAGACGGTCACAGCTTGTCTGTAAGCGGATGCCGGGAGCAGA
CAAGCCCGTCAGGGCGCGTCAGCGGGTGTTGGCGGGTGTCGGGGCGCAGCCATGACCCAGTCACGTAGCG
ATAGCGGAGTGTATACTGGCTTAACTATGCGGCATCAGAGCAGATTGTACTGAGAGTGCACCATATGCGG
TGTGAAATACCGCACAGATGCGTAAGGAGAAAATACCGCATCAGGCGCTCTTCCGCTTCCTCGCTCACTG
ACTCGCTGCGCTCGGTCGTTCGGCTGCGGCGAGCGGTATCAGCTCACTCAAAGGCGGTAATACGGTTATC
CACAGAATCAGGGGATAACGCAGGAAAGAACATGTGAGCAAAAGGCCAGCAAAAGGCCAGGAACCGTAAA
AAGGCCGCGTTGCTGGCGTTTTTCCATAGGCTCCGCCCCCCTGACGAGCATCACAAAAATCGACGCTCAA
GTCAGAGGTGGCGAAACCCGACAGGACTATAAAGATACCAGGCGTTTCCCCCTGGAAGCTCCCTCGTGCG
CTCTCCTGTTCCGACCCTGCCGCTTACCGGATACCTGTCCGCCTTTCTCCCTTCGGGAAGCGTGGCGCTT
TCTCATAGCTCACGCTGTAGGTATCTCAGTTCGGTGTAGGTCGTTCGCTCCAAGCTGGGCTGTGTGCACG
AACCCCCCGTTCAGCCCGACCGCTGCGCCTTATCCGGTAACTATCGTCTTGAGTCCAACCCGGTAAGACA
CGACTTATCGCCACTGGCAGCAGCCACTGGTAACAGGATTAGCAGAGCGAGGTATGTAGGCGGTGCTACA
GAGTTCTTGAAGTGGTGGCCTAACTACGGCTACACTAGAAGGACAGTATTTGGTATCTGCGCTCTGCTGA
AGCCAGTTACCTTCGGAAAAAGAGTTGGTAGCTCTTGATCCGGCAAACAAACCACCGCTGGTAGCGGTGG
TTTTTTTGTTTGCAAGCAGCAGATTACGCGCAGAAAAAAAGGATCTCAAGAAGATCCTTTGATCTTTTCT
ACGGGGTCTGACGCTCAGTGGAACGAAAACTCACGTTAAGGGCTGATGAATCCCCTAATGATTTTTATCA
AAATCATTAAGTTAAGGTAGATACACATCTTGTCATATGATCAAATGGTTTCGCCAAAAATCAATAATCA
GACAACAAAATGTGCGAACTCGATATTTTACACGACTCTCTTTACCAATTCTGCCCCGAATTACACTTAA
AACGACTCAACAGCTTAACGTTGGCTTGCCACGCCTTACTTGACTGTAAAACTCTCACTCTTACCGAACT
TGGCCGTAACCTGCCAACCAAAGCGAGAACAAAACATAACATCAAACGAATCGACCGATTGTTAGGTAAT
CGTCACCTCCACAAAGAGCGACTCGCTGTATACCGTTGGCATGCTAGCTTTATCTGTTCGGGCAATACGA
TGCCCATTGTACTTGTTGACTGGTCTGATATCCGTGAGCAAAAACGGCTTATGGTATTGCGAGCTTCAGT
CGCACTACACGGTCGTTCTGTTACTCTTTATGAGAAAGCGTTCCCGCTTTCAGAGCAATGTTCAAAGAAA
GCTCATGACCAATTTCTAGCCGACCTTGCGAGCATTCTACCGAGTAACACCACACCGCTCATTGTCAGTG
ATGCTGGCTTTAAAGTGCCATGGTATAAATCCGTTGAGAAGCTGGGTTGGTACTGGTTAAGTCGAGTAAG
AGGAAAAGTACAATATGCAGACCTAGGAGCGGAAAACTGGAAACCTATCAGCAACTTACATGATATGTCA
TCTAGTCACTCAAAGACTTTAGGCTATAAGAGGCTGACTAAAGCAATCCAATCTCATGCCAAATTCTATT
GTATAAATCTCGCTCTAAAGGCCGAAAAAATCAGCGCTCGACACGGACTCATTGTCACCACCCGTCACCT
AAAATCTACTCAGCGTCGGCAAAGGAGCCATGGATTCTAGCAACTAACTTACCTGTTGAAATTCGAACAC
CCAAACAACTTGTTAATATCTATTCGAAGCGAATGCAGATTGAAGAAACCTTCCGAGACTTGAAAAGTCC
TGCCTACGGACTAGGCCTACGCCATAGCCGAACGAGCAGCTCAGAGCGTTTTGATATCATGCTGCTAATC
GCCCTGATGCTTCAACTAACATGTTGGCTTGCGGGCGTTCATGCTCAGAAACAAGGTTGGGACAAGCACT
TCCAGGCTAACACAGTCAGAAATCGAAACGTACTCTCAACAGTTCGCTTAGGCATGGAAGTTTTGCGGCA
TTCTGGCTACACAATAACAAGGGAAGACTTACTCGTGGCTGCAACCCTACTAGCTCAAAATTTATTCACA
CATGGTTACGCTTTGGGGAAATTATGAGGGGATCTCTCAGCGTTAAGGGATTTTGGTCATGCATTCTAGG
TACTAAAACAATTCATCCAGTAAAATATAATATTTTATTTTCTCCCAATCAGGCTTGATCCCCAGTAAGT
CAAAAAATAGCTCGACATACTGTTCTTCCCCGATATCCTCCCTGATCGACCGGACGCAGAAGGCAATGTC
ATACCACTTGTCCGCCCTGCCGCTTCTCCCAAGATCAATAAAGCCACTTACTTTGCCATCTTTCACAAAG
ATGTTGCTGTCTCCCAGGTCGCCGTGGGAAAAGACAAGTTCCTCTTCGGGCTTTTCCGTCTTTAAAAAAT
CATACAGCTCGCGCGGATCTTTAAATGGAGTGTCTTCTTCCCAGTTTTCGCAATCCACATCGGCCAGATC
GTTATTCAGTAAGTAATCCAATTCGGCTAAGCGGCTGTCTAAGCTATTCGTATAGGGACAATCCGATATG
TCGATGGAGTGAAAGAGCCTGATGCACTCCGCATACAGCTCGATAATCTTTTCAGGGCTTTGTTCATCTT
CATACTCTTCCGAGCAAAGGACGCCATCGGCCTCACTCATGAGCAGATTGCTCCAGCCATCATGCCGTTC
AAAGTGCAGGACCTTTGGAACAGGCAGCTTTCCTTCCAGCCATAGCATCATGTCCTTTTCCCGTTCCACA
TCATAGGTGGTCCCTTTATACCGGCTGTCCGTCATTTTTAAATATAGGTTTTCATTTTCTCCCACCAGCT
TATATACCTTAGCAGGAGACATTCCTTCCGTATCTTTTACGCAGCGGTATTTTTCGATCAGTTTTTTCAA
TTCCGGTGATATTCTCATTTTAGCCATTTATTATTTCCTTCCTCTTTTCTACAGTATTTAAAGATACCCC
AAGAAGCTAATTATAACAAGACGAACTCCAATTCACTGTTCCTTGCATTCTAAAACCTTAAATACCAGAA
AACAGCTTTTTCAAAGTTGTTTTCAAAGTTGGCGTATAACATAGTATCGACGGAGCCGATTTTGAAACCG
CGGTGATCACAGGCAGCAACGCTCTGTCATCGTTACAATCAACATGCTACCCTCCGCGAGATCATCCGTG
TTTCAAACCCGGCAGCTTAGTTGCCGTTCTTCCGAATAGCATCGGTAACATGAGCAAAGTCTGCCGCCTT
ACAACGGCTCTCCCGCTGACGCCGTCCCGGACTGATGGGCTGCCTGTATCGAGTGGTGATTTTGTGCCGA
GCTGCCGGTCGGGGAGCTGTTGGCTGGCTGG
