Features (pLannotate 1.2.2; 31 found; start..end, strand, type, name):
    425..1219    +  CDS            KanR: aminoglycoside phosphotransferase; aphA-3; confers resistance to kanamycin
   2465..2534    +  ncRNA          RNA-OUT: Accession: RF00240 - RNA-OUT
   2644..3232    +  rep_origin     ori: high-copy-number ColE1/pMB1/pBR322/pUC origin of replication
   3418..3558    -  misc_feature   bom: basis of mobility region from pBR322
   3660..3699    -  CDS            rop (fragment): Rop protein, which maintains plasmids at low copy number; rop
   3902..4096    -  rep_origin     pVS1 oriV: origin of replication for the Pseudomonas plasmid pVS1 (Heeb et al., 2000)
   4162..5235    -  CDS            pVS1 RepA: replication protein from the Pseudomonas plasmid pVS1 (Heeb et al., 2000)
   5664..6293    -  CDS            pVS1 StaA: stability protein from the Pseudomonas plasmid pVS1 (Heeb et al., 2000)
   6853..7254    -  CDS            Y4CG_SINFN (fragment): Protein inferred from homology: Swiss-Prot protein existence level 3. From Sinorhizobium fredii (strain NBRC 101917 / NGR234).
   7594..7618    -  misc_feature   RB T-DNA repeat: right border repeat from nopaline C58 T-DNA
   7684..7838    -  CDS            lacZα (fragment): LacZα fragment of β-galactosidase; lacZ fragment
   7841..7858    -  misc_feature   MCS (fragment): pUC18/19 multiple cloning site
   7861..7879    +  promoter       SP6 promoter: promoter for bacteriophage SP6 RNA polymerase
   7912..8619    -  terminator     OCS terminator: octopine synthase terminator
   8650..9804    -  CDS            sssIM: MTSI_SPISQ - Also known as mssSI. Protein inferred from homology: Swiss-Prot protein existence level 3. This de-novo methylase methylates completely and exclusively CG residues in Spiroplasma strain MQ-1 DNA. From Spiroplasma monobiae (strain ATCC 33825 / MQ-1).
   9847..13950   -  CDS            Cas9: Cas9 (Csn1) endonuclease from the Streptococcus pyogenes Type II CRISPR/Cas system generates RNA-guided double strand breaks in DNA
  13987..14052   -  CDS            3xFLAG: three tandem FLAG® epitope tags, followed by an enterokinase cleavage site
  14066..14121   -  misc_feature   TMV Ω: translational enhancer from the tobacco mosaic virus 5'-leader sequence (Gallie et al., 1988)
  14140..14164   -  protein_bind   attB1: mutant version of attB; recombination site for the Gateway® BP reaction BP Clonase™
  16875..17036   +  CDS            GB1: B1 domain of Streptococcal protein G effective as a solubilizing fusion partner (Cheng and Patel, 2004)
  17064..17114   +  CDS            Rex NLS: nuclear localization signal from the human T-cell leukemia virus type 1 (HTLV-1) Rex protein
  17147..17393   +  terminator     NOS terminator: nopaline synthase terminator and poly(A) signal
  17391..17453   +  CDS            LBD22 (fragment): LBD22_ARATH - Also known as ASL30. Experimental evidence at transcript level: Swiss-Prot protein existence level 2. From Arabidopsis thaliana (Mouse-ear cress).
  17865..17940   +  misc_RNA       gRNA scaffold: guide RNA scaffold for the Streptococcus pyogenes CRISPR/Cas9 system
  18427..18502   +  misc_RNA       gRNA scaffold: guide RNA scaffold for the Streptococcus pyogenes CRISPR/Cas9 system
  18513..18572   +  CDS            LBD22 (fragment): LBD22_ARATH - Also known as ASL30. Experimental evidence at transcript level: Swiss-Prot protein existence level 2. From Arabidopsis thaliana (Mouse-ear cress).
  18984..19059   +  misc_RNA       gRNA scaffold: guide RNA scaffold for the Streptococcus pyogenes CRISPR/Cas9 system
  19144..19820   +  promoter       CaMV 35S promoter (enhanced): cauliflower mosaic virus 35S promoter with a duplicated enhancer region
  19887..20912   +  CDS            HygR: hygromycin B phosphotransferase confers resistance to hygromycin
  20953..21127   +  polyA_signal   CaMV poly(A) signal: cauliflower mosaic virus polyadenylation signal
  21217..21241   -  misc_feature   LB T-DNA repeat: left border repeat from nopaline C58 T-DNA
>Addgene plasmid #172317 | pEG302_dCAS9-MQ1(C141S,S317A)_g4+g10+g18 | addgene full sequence | sequence record 338787 | Addgene NGS Result
CCAGCCAGCCAACAGCTCCCCGACCGGCAGCTCGGCACAAAATCACCACTCGATACAGGCAGCCCATCAG
TCCGGGACGGCGTCAGCGGGAGAGCCGTTGTAAGGCGGCAGACTTTGCTCATGTTACCGATGCTATTCGG
AAGAACGGCAACTAAGCTGCCGGGTTTGAAACACGGATGATCTCGCGGAGGGTAGCATGTTGATTGTAAC
GATGACAGAGCGTTGCTGCCTGTGATCACCGCGGTTTCAAAATCGGCTCCGTCGATACTATGTTATACGC
CAACTTTGAAAACAACTTTGAAAAAGCTGTTTTCTGGTATTTAAGGTTTTAGAATGCAAGGAACAGTGAA
TTGGAGTTCGTCTTGTTATAATTAGCTTCTTGGGGTATCTTTAAATACTGTAGAAAAGAGGAAGGAAATA
ATAAATGGCTAAAATGAGAATATCACCGGAATTGAAAAAACTGATCGAAAAATACCGCTGCGTAAAAGAT
ACGGAAGGAATGTCTCCTGCTAAGGTATATAAGCTGGTGGGAGAAAATGAAAACCTATATTTAAAAATGA
CGGACAGCCGGTATAAAGGGACCACCTATGATGTGGAACGGGAAAAGGACATGATGCTATGGCTGGAAGG
AAAGCTGCCTGTTCCAAAGGTCCTGCACTTTGAACGGCATGATGGCTGGAGCAATCTGCTCATGAGTGAG
GCCGATGGCGTCCTTTGCTCGGAAGAGTATGAAGATGAACAAAGCCCTGAAAAGATTATCGAGCTGTATG
CGGAGTGCATCAGGCTCTTTCACTCCATCGACATATCGGATTGTCCCTATACGAATAGCTTAGACAGCCG
CTTAGCCGAATTGGATTACTTACTGAATAACGATCTGGCCGATGTGGATTGCGAAAACTGGGAAGAAGAC
ACTCCATTTAAAGATCCGCGCGAGCTGTATGATTTTTTAAAGACGGAAAAGCCCGAAGAGGAACTTGTCT
TTTCCCACGGCGACCTGGGAGACAGCAACATCTTTGTGAAAGATGGCAAAGTAAGTGGCTTTATTGATCT
TGGGAGAAGCGGCAGGGCGGACAAGTGGTATGACATTGCCTTCTGCGTCCGGTCGATCAGGGAGGATATC
GGGGAAGAACAGTATGTCGAGCTATTTTTTGACTTACTGGGGATCAAGCCTGATTGGGAGAAAATAAAAT
ATTATATTTTACTGGATGAATTGTTTTAGTACCTAGAATGCATGACCAAAATCCCTTAACGCTGAGAGAT
CCCCTCATAATTTCCCCAAAGCGTAACCATGTGTGAATAAATTTTGAGCTAGTAGGGTTGCAGCCACGAG
TAAGTCTTCCCTTGTTATTGTGTAGCCAGAATGCCGCAAAACTTCCATGCCTAAGCGAACTGTTGAGAGT
ACGTTTCGATTTCTGACTGTGTTAGCCTGGAAGTGCTTGTCCCAACCTTGTTTCTGAGCATGAACGCCCG
CAAGCCAACATGTTAGTTGAAGCATCAGGGCGATTAGCAGCATGATATCAAAACGCTCTGAGCTGCTCGT
TCGGCTATGGCGTAGGCCTAGTCCGTAGGCAGGACTTTTCAAGTCTCGGAAGGTTTCTTCAATCTGCATT
CGCTTCGAATAGATATTAACAAGTTGTTTGGGTGTTCGAATTTCAACAGGTAAGTTAGTTGCTAGAATCC
ATGGCTCCTTTGCCGACGCTGAGTAGATTTTAGGTGACGGGTGGTGACAATGAGTCCGTGTCGAGCGCTG
ATTTTTTCGGCCTTTAGAGCGAGATTTATACAATAGAATTTGGCATGAGATTGGATTGCTTTTAGTCAGC
CTCTTATAGCCTAAAGTCTTTGAGTGACTAGATGACATATCATGTAAGTTGCTGATAGGTTTCCAGTTTT
CCGCTCCTAGGTCTGCATATTGTACTTTTCCTCTTACTCGACTTAACCAGTACCAACCCAGCTTCTCAAC
GGATTTATACCATGGCACTTTAAAGCCAGCATCACTGACAATGAGCGGTGTGGTGTTACTCGGTAGAATG
CTCGCAAGGTCGGCTAGAAATTGGTCATGAGCTTTCTTTGAACATTGCTCTGAAAGCGGGAACGCTTTCT
CATAAAGAGTAACAGAACGACCGTGTAGTGCGACTGAAGCTCGCAATACCATAAGCCGTTTTTGCTCACG
GATATCAGACCAGTCAACAAGTACAATGGGCATCGTATTGCCCGAACAGATAAAGCTAGCATGCCAACGG
TATACAGCGAGTCGCTCTTTGTGGAGGTGACGATTACCTAACAATCGGTCGATTCGTTTGATGTTATGTT
TTGTTCTCGCTTTGGTTGGCAGGTTACGGCCAAGTTCGGTAAGAGTGAGAGTTTTACAGTCAAGTAAGGC
GTGGCAAGCCAACGTTAAGCTGTTGAGTCGTTTTAAGTGTAATTCGGGGCAGAATTGGTAAAGAGAGTCG
TGTAAAATATCGAGTTCGCACATTTTGTTGTCTGATTATTGATTTTTGGCGAAACCATTTGATCATATGA
CAAGATGTGTATCTACCTTAACTTAATGATTTTGATAAAAATCATTAGGGGATTCATCAGCCCTTAACGT
GAGTTTTCGTTCCACTGAGCGTCAGACCCCGTAGAAAAGATCAAAGGATCTTCTTGAGATCCTTTTTTTC
TGCGCGTAATCTGCTGCTTGCAAACAAAAAAACCACCGCTACCAGCGGTGGTTTGTTTGCCGGATCAAGA
GCTACCAACTCTTTTTCCGAAGGTAACTGGCTTCAGCAGAGCGCAGATACCAAATACTGTCCTTCTAGTG
TAGCCGTAGTTAGGCCACCACTTCAAGAACTCTGTAGCACCGCCTACATACCTCGCTCTGCTAATCCTGT
TACCAGTGGCTGCTGCCAGTGGCGATAAGTCGTGTCTTACCGGGTTGGACTCAAGACGATAGTTACCGGA
TAAGGCGCAGCGGTCGGGCTGAACGGGGGGTTCGTGCACACAGCCCAGCTTGGAGCGAACGACCTACACC
GAACTGAGATACCTACAGCGTGAGCTATGAGAAAGCGCCACGCTTCCCGAAGGGAGAAAGGCGGACAGGT
ATCCGGTAAGCGGCAGGGTCGGAACAGGAGAGCGCACGAGGGAGCTTCCAGGGGGAAACGCCTGGTATCT
TTATAGTCCTGTCGGGTTTCGCCACCTCTGACTTGAGCGTCGATTTTTGTGATGCTCGTCAGGGGGGCGG
AGCCTATGGAAAAACGCCAGCAACGCGGCCTTTTTACGGTTCCTGGCCTTTTGCTGGCCTTTTGCTCACA
TGTTCTTTCCTGCGTTATCCCCTGATTCTGTGGATAACCGTATTACCGCCTTTGAGTGAGCTGATACCGC
TCGCCGCAGCCGAACGACCGAGCGCAGCGAGTCAGTGAGCGAGGAAGCGGAAGAGCGCCTGATGCGGTAT
TTTCTCCTTACGCATCTGTGCGGTATTTCACACCGCATATGGTGCACTCTCAGTACAATCTGCTCTGATG
CCGCATAGTTAAGCCAGTATACACTCCGCTATCGCTACGTGACTGGGTCATGGCTGCGCCCCGACACCCG
CCAACACCCGCTGACGCGCCCTGACGGGCTTGTCTGCTCCCGGCATCCGCTTACAGACAAGCTGTGACCG
TCTCCGGGAGCTGCATGTGTCAGAGGTTTTCACCGTCATCACCGAAACGCGCGAGGCAGGGTGCCTTGAT
GTGGGCGCCGGCGGTCGAGTGGCGACGGCGCGGCTTGTCCGCGCCCTGGTAGATTGCCTGGCCGTAGGCC
AGCCATTTTTGAGCGGCCAGCGGCCGCGATAGGCCGACGCGAAGCGGCGGGGCGTAGGGAGCGCAGCGAC
CGAAGGGTAGGCGCTTTTTGCAGCTCTTCGGCTGTGCGCTGGCCAGACAGTTATGCACAGGCCAGGCGGG
TTTTAAGAGTTTTAATAAGTTTTAAAGAGTTTTAGGCGGAAAAATCGCCTTTTTTCTCTTTTATATCAGT
CACTTACATGTGTGACCGGTTCCCAATGTACGGCTTTGGGTTCCCAATGTACGGGTTCCGGTTCCCAATG
TACGGCTTTGGGTTCCCAATGTACGTGCTATCCACAGGAAAGAGACCTTTTCGACCTTTTTCCCCTGCTA
GGGCAATTTGCCCTAGCATCTGCTCCGTACATTAGGAACCGGCGGATGCTTCGCCCTCGATCAGGTTGCG
GTAGCGCATGACTAGGATCGGGCCAGCCTGCCCCGCCTCCTCCTTCAAATCGTACTCCGGCAGGTCATTT
GACCCGATCAGCTTGCGCACGGTGAAACAGAACTTCTTGAACTCTCCGGCGCTGCCACTGCGTTCGTAGA
TCGTCTTGAACAACCATCTGGCTTCTGCCTTGCCTGCGGCGCGGCGTGCCAGGCGGTAGAGAAAACGGCC
GATGCCGGGATCGATCAAAAAGTAATCGGGGTGAACCGTCAGCACGTCCGGGTTCTTGCCTTCTGTGATC
TCGCGGTACATCCAATCAGCTAGCTCGATCTCGATGTACTCCGGCCGCCCGGTTTCGCTCTTTACGATCT
TGTAGCGGCTAATCAAGGCTTCACCCTCGGATACCGTCACCAGGCGGCCGTTCTTGGCCTTCTTTGTACG
CTGCATGGCAACGTGCGTGGTGTTTAACCGAATGCAGGTTTCTACCAGGTCGTCTTTCTGCTTTCCGCCA
TCGGCTCGCCGGCAGAACTTGAGTACGTCCGCAACGTGTGGACGGAACACGCGGCCGGGCTTGTCTCCCT
TCCCTTCCCGGTATCGGTTCATGGATTCGGTTAGATGGGAAACCGCCATCAGTACCAGGTCGTAATCCCA
CACACTGGCCATGCCGGCCGGCCCTGCGGAAACCTCTACGTGCCCGTCTGGAAGCTCGTAGCGGATCACC
TCGCCAGCTCGTCGGTCACGCTTCGACAGACGGAAAACGGCCACGTCCATGATGCTGCGACTATCGCGGG
TGCCCACGTCATAGAGCATCGGAACGAAAAAATCTGGTTGCTCGTCGCCCTTGGGCGGCTTCCTAATCGA
CGGCGCACCGGCTGCCGGCGGTTGCCGGGATTCTTTGCGGATTCGATCAGCGGCCGCTTGCCACGATTCA
CCGGGGCGTGCTTCTGCCTCGATGCGTTGCCGCTGGGCGGCCTGCGCGGCCTTCAACTTCTCCACCAGGT
CATCACCCAGCGCCGCGCCGATTTGTACCGGGCCGGATGGTTTGCGACCGCTCACGCCGATTCCTCGGGC
TTGGGGGTTCCAGTGCCATTGCAGGGCCGGCAGGCAACCCAGCCGCTTACGCCTGGCCAACCGCCCGTTC
CTCCACACATGGGGCATTCCACGGCGTCGGTGCCTGGTTGTTCTTGATTTTCCATGCCGCCTCCTTTAGC
CGCTAAAATTCATCTACTCATTTATTCATTTGCTCATTTACTCTGGTAGCTGCGCGATGTATTCAGATAG
CAGCTCGGTAATGGTCTTGCCTTGGCGTACCGCGTACATCTTCAGCTTGGTGTGATCCTCCGCCGGCAAC
TGAAAGTTGACCCGCTTCATGGCTGGCGTGTCTGCCAGGCTGGCCAACGTTGCAGCCTTGCTGCTGCGTG
CGCTCGGACGGCCGGCACTTAGCGTGTTTGTGCTTTTGCTCATTTTCTCTTTACCTCATTAACTCAAATG
AGTTTTGATTTAATTTCAGCGGCCAGCGCCTGGACCTCGCGGGCAGCGTCGCCCTCGGGTTCTGATTCAA
GAACGGTTGTGCCGGCGGCGGCAGTGCCTGGGTAGCTCACGCGCTGCGTGATACGGGACTCAAGAATGGG
CAGCTCGTACCCGGCCAGCGCCTCGGCAACCTCACCGCCGATGCGCGTGCCTTTGATCGCCCGCGACACG
ACAAAGGCCGCTTGTAGCCTTCCATCCGTGACCTCAATGCGCTGCTTAACCAGCTCCACCAGGTCGGCGG
TGGCCCATATGTCGTAAGGGCTTGGCTGCACCGGAATCAGCACGAAGTCGGCTGCCTTGATCGCGGACAC
AGCCAAGTCCGCCGCCTGGGGCGCTCCGTCGATCACTACGAAGTCGCGCCGGCCGATGGCCTTCACGTCG
CGGTCAATCGTCGGGCGGTCGATGCCGACAACGGTTAGCGGTTGATCTTCCCGCACGGCCGCCCAATCGC
GGGCACTGCCCTGGGGATCGGAATCGACTAACAGAACATCGGCCCCGGCGAGTTGCAGGGCGCGGGCTAG
ATGGGTTGCGATGGTCGTCTTGCCTGACCCGCCTTTCTGGTTAAGTACAGCGATAACCTTCATGCGTTCC
CCTTGCGTATTTGTTTATTTACTCATCGCATCATATACGCAGCGACCGCATGACGCAAGCTGTTTTACTC
AAATACACATCACCTTTTTAGACGGCGGCGCTCGGTTTCTTCAGCGGCCAAGCTGGCCGGCCAGGCCGCC
AGCTTGGCATCAGACAAACCGGCCAGGATTTCATGCAGCCGCACGGTTGAGACGTGCGCGGGCGGCTCGA
ACACGTACCCGGCCGCGATCATCTCCGCCTCGATCTCTTCGGTAATGAAAAACGGTTCGTCCTGGCCGTC
CTGGTGCGGTTTCATGCTTGTTCCTCTTGGCGTTCATTCTCGGCGGCCGCCAGGGCGTCGGCCTCGGTCA
ATGCGTCCTCACGGAAGGCACCGCGCCGCCTGGCCTCGGTGGGCGTCACTTCCTCGCTGCGCTCAAGTGC
GCGGTACAGGGTCGAGCGATGCACGCCAAGCAGTGCAGCCGCCTCTTTCACGGTGCGGCCTTCCTGGTCG
ATCAGCTCGCGGGCGTGCGCGATCTGTGCCGGGGTGAGGGTAGGGCGGGGGCCAAACTTCACGCCTCGGG
CCTTGGCGGCCTCGCGCCCGCTCCGGGTGCGGTCGATGATTAGGGAACGCTCGAACTCGGCAATGCCGGC
GAACACGGTCAACACCATGCGGCCGGCCGGCGTGGTGGTGTCGGCCCACGGCTCTGCCAGGCTACGCAGG
CCCGCGCCGGCCTCCTGGATGCGCTCGGCAATGTCCAGTAGGTCGCGGGTGCTGCGGGCCAGGCGGTCTA
GCCTGGTCACTGTCACAACGTCGCCAGGGCGTAGGTGGTCAAGCATCCTGGCCAGCTCCGGGCGGTCGCG
CCTGGTGCCGGTGATCTTCTCGGAAAACAGCTTGGTGCAGCCGGCCGCGTGCAGTTCGGCCCGTTGGTTG
GTCAAGTCCTGGTCGTCGGTGCTGACGCGGGCATAGCCCAGCAGGCCAGCGGCGGCGCTCTTGTTCATGG
CGTAATGTCTCCGGTTCTAGTCGCAAGTATTCTACTTTATGCGACTAAAACACGCGACAAGAAAACGCCA
GGAAAAGGGCAGGGCGGCAGCCTGTCGCGTAACTTAGGACTTGTGCGACATGTCGTTTTCAGAAGACGGC
TGCACTGAACGTCAGAAGCCGACTGCACTATAGCAGCGGAGGGGTTGGATCAAAGTACTTTGATCCCGAG
GGGAACCCTGTGGTTGGCATGCACATACAAATGGACGAACGGATAAACCTTTTCACGCCCTTTTAAATAT
CCGATTATTCTAATAAACGCTCTTTTCTCTTAGGTTTACCCGCCAATATATCCTGTCAAACACTGATAGT
TTAAACTGAAGGCGGGAAACGACAATCTGATCCAAGCTCAAGCTGCTCTAGCATTCGCCATTCAGGCTGC
GCAACTGTTGGGAAGGGCGATCGGTGCGGGCCTCTTCGCTATTACGCCAGCTGGCGAAAGGGGGATGTGC
TGCAAGGCGATTAAGTTGGGTAACGCCAGGGTTTTCCCAGTCACGACGTTGTAAAACGACGGCCAGTGCC
AAGCTTGCATGCCTGCAGAGATTTAGGTGACACTATAGAATATCACTAGTAAGCTAGCTTGCATGCCGGT
CCTGCTGAGCCTCGACATGTTGTCGCAAAATTCGCCCTGGACCCGCCCAACGATTTGTCGTCACTGTCAA
GGTTTGACCTGCACTTCATTTGGGGCCCACATACACCAAAAAAATGCTGCATAATTCTCGGGGCAGCAAG
TCGGTTACCCGGCCGCCGTGCTGGACCGGGTTGAATGGTGCCCGTAACTTTCGGTAGAGCGGACGGCCAA
TACTCAACTTCAAGGAATCTCACCCATGCGCGCCGGCGGGGAACCGGAGTTCCCTTCAGTGAGCGTTATT
AGTTCGCCGCTCGGTGTGTCGTAGATACTAGCCCCTGGGGCACTTTTGAAATTTGAATAAGATTTATGTA
ATCAGTCTTTTAGGTTTGACCGGTTCTGCCGCTTTTTTTAAAATTGGATTTGTAATAATAAAACGCAATT
GTTTGTTATTGTGGCGCTCTATCATAGATGTCGCTATAAACCTATTCAGCACAATATATTGTTTTCATTT
TAATATTGTACATATAAGTAGTAGGGTACAATCAGTAAATTGAACGGAGAATATTATTCATAAAAATACG
ATAGTAACGGGTGATATATTCATTAGAATGAACCGAAACCGGCGGTAAGGATCTGAGCTACACATGCTCA
GGTTTTTTACAACGTGCACAACAGAATTGAAAGCAAATATCATGCGATCATAGGCGTCTCGCATATCTCA
TTAAAGCAGGACTCTAGTTATCATGGCGCGCTAGCTAGGGCCGCCGATCTTGTCAATGATGGCCTCCAGC
ACCTCCACGCTGATGCTGTTGCCACACACGAAGATCTTCTGGTTCTCGGTCAGGAACTCGATTTCGTTCA
CTCTCTTGCCGTCCTGGCTGTCAAAGCCGATGTACAGGAAGGTCTCGTCGCTGTTCATCTTCCTGATGTT
GCTGCCGTCCTTGATCTTGATCCTGGAGTTGGCGCCGGCAGCTGTCAGTGTGGGGCCTGTGAACTCGGGG
TCGTACACATAGCCCTCGGAGTTGAACTTGGAGTAGCCGATCAGGCTGGCCTTGTTGATGTTGGACTTGG
TCTTCTTGAATTCGGTGAGGTTGTATTTCAGCAGGTTGTTGAGGATGTCCTTCTCGCTCACGATCTTGTT
CAGCACCTTTTTGATGCTCTTGGGCTTCTTGTCGCCCTTAGGCAGTTCCACGAACTCATTGAGGGTGGAG
ATCATGAACACTCTCCTCCTGGCCTGGCTGGATCCGAAATCGGCAGCATTGAGGACTTCGATGCTGTTCT
GGTAGCCCAGGCTCTCCAGCTTCTGCTTCCATTGGTTCAGCTCCTCCTCGTTCTTCTTGTGCAGCAGGGC
TCCCACGTTCTCCATGAGGAGGTACTTAGGCAGGTCGTTCTTCTCGGTGGAGTCCAGGGCTCTTTCGATC
TCCCAGAGCAGGCCGGATCTGGTGCCGCTTCCCCTCTTCATGCCCTTCTGGATGCCTTGCTGGCTCAGGT
CCTGGGAAGGGAAGCTGTAGGTGAGCAGGTCGATGTTCTTCAGTGTCCTCTTGTAGAGGTCCCTGATGTC
GAAAATGTTGCCCTCCTTTTCGGACAGCTTGATGGCGTTGTAGATGATCTTCAGCTCGTCATCCTTCTTC
CTCTTCCAGTATCCGTTGCTGACGGGGTTCTTGCTGTTCCAGGACAGGGTCTTGTTCTCGAGGTAGTCGA
TCATCTCCTCTCTGCTGACGGACTTGTACTCGAGCTTGGTGTGGAAGTTGTTATGGATGGCCTGGTACAT
GACGATGGCGGGCACATACCACTCGGCCAGTCCCACGATCTCGTACTCGTCCTTCCTCACTTTCTCCAGG
GCCTTTCTCTGGGCGCCAATGCCGGCGAAGGCTTCGAACACTCTCAGCTTCTTTGTTTTGTTCTCCACTT
TGCTGTCCCTAGCCACCTTCCTCTTCTTCTTGGGGTCAGCCCTGCTGTCTCCACCGAGCTGAGAGAGGTC
GATTCTTGTTTCATAGAGCCCCGTAATTGACTGATGAATCAGTGTGGCGTCCAGGACCTCCTTTGTAGAG
GTGTACCGCTTTCTGTCTATGGTGGTGTCGAAGTACTTGAAGGCTGCAGGCGCGCCCAAGTTGGTCAGAG
TAAACAAGTGGATAATGTTTTCTGCCTGCTCCCTGATGGGCTTATCCCTGTGCTTATTGTAAGCAGAAAG
CACCTTATCGAGGTTAGCGTCGGCGAGGATCACTCTTTTGGAGAATTCGCTTATTTGCTCGATGATCTCA
TCAAGGTAGTGTTTGTGTTGTTCCACGAACAGCTGCTTCTGCTCATTATCTTCGGGAGACCCTTTGAGCT
TTTCATAGTGGCTGGCCAGATACAAGAAATTAACGTATTTAGAGGGCAGTGCCAGCTCGTTACCTTTCTG
CAGCTCGCCCGCACTAGCGAGCATTCGTTTCCGGCCGTTTTCAAGCTCAAAGAGAGAGTACTTGGGAAGC
TTAATGATGAGGTCTTTTTTGACCTCTTTATATCCTTTCGCCTCGAGAAAGTCGATGGGGTTTTTTTCGA
AGCTTGATCGCTCCATGATTGTGATGCCCAGCAGTTCCTTGACGCTTTTGAGTTTTTTAGACTTCCCTTT
CTCCACTTTGGCCACAACCAGTACACTGTAAGCGACTGTAGGAGAATCGAATCCGCCGTATTTCTTGGGG
TCCCAATCTTTTTTGCGTGCGATCAGCTTGTCGCTGTTCCTTTTCGGGAGGATACTTTCCTTGGAGAAGC
CTCCGGTCTGTACTTCGGTCTTTTTAACGATGTTCACCTGCGGCATGGACAGGACCTTCCGGACTGTCGC
GAAATCCCTACCCTTGTCCCACACGATTTCTCCTGTTTCTCCGTTTGTTTCGATAAGTGGTCGCTTCCGA
ATCTCTCCATTGGCCAGTGTAATCTCGGTCTTGAAAAAATTCATAATATTGCTGTAAAAGAAGTACTTAG
CGGTGGCCTTGCCTATTTCCTGCTCAGACTTTGCGATCATTTTCCTAACATCGTACACTTTATAGTCTCC
GTAAACAAATTCAGATTCAAGCTTGGGATATTTTTTGATAAGTGCAGTGCCTACCACTGCATTCAGGTAG
GCATCATGCGCATGGTGGTAATTGTTGATCTCTCTCACCTTATAAAACTGAAAGTCCTTTCTGAAATCTG
AGACCAGCTTAGACTTCAGAGTAATAACTTTCACCTCTCGAATCAGTTTGTCATTTTCATCGTACTTGGT
GTTCATGCGTGAATCGAGAATTTGGGCCACGTGCTTGGTGATCTGGCGTGTCTCAACAAGCTGCCTTTTG
ATGAAGCCGGCTTTATCCAACTCAGACAGGCCACCTCGTTCAGCCTTAGTCAGATTATCGAACTTCCGTT
GTGTGATCAGTTTGGCGTTCAGCAGCTGCCGCCAATAATTTTTCATTTTCTTGACAACTTCTTCTGAGGG
GACGTTATCACTCTTCCCTCTATTTTTATCGGATCTTGTCAACACTTTATTATCAATAGAATCATCTTTG
AGAAAAGACTGGGGCACGATGGCATCCACGTCGTAGTCGGAGAGCCGATTGATGTCCAGTTCCTGATCCA
CGTACATGTCCCTGCCGTTCTGCAGGTAGTACAGGTAGAGCTTCTCATTCTGAAGCTGGGTGTTTTCAAC
TGGGTGTTCCTTAAGGATTTGGGACCCCAGTTCTTTTATACCCTCTTCAATCCTCTTCATCCTTTCCCTA
CTGTTCTTCTGTCCCTTCTGGGTAGTTTGGTTCTCTCGGGCCATCTCGATAACGATATTCTCGGGCTTAT
GCCTTCCCATTACTTTGACGAGTTCATCCACGACCTTAACGGTCTGCAGTATTCCCTTTTTGATAGCTGG
GCTACCTGCAAGATTAGCGATGTGCTCGTGAAGACTGTCCCCCTGGCCAGAAACTTGTGCTTTCTGGATG
TCCTCCTTAAAGGTGAGAGAGTCATCATGGATCAACTGCATGAAGTTCCGGTTGGCAAATCCATCGGACT
TAAGAAAATCCAGGATTGTCTTTCCACTCTGCTTGTCTCGGATCCCATTGATCAGTTTTCTTGACAGCCG
CCCCCATCCTGTATATCGGCGCCTCTTGAGCTGTTTCATGACTTTGTCGTCGAAGAGATGAGCGTAAGTT
TTCAAGCGTTCTTCAATCATCTCCCTATCTTCAAACAACGTAAGGGTGAGGACAATGTCCTCAAGAATGT
CCTCGTTCTCCTCATTGTCCAGGAAGTCCTTGTCTTTAATGATTTTCAGGAGATCGTGATACGTTCCCAG
GGATGCGTTGAAGCGATCCTCCACTCCGCTGATTTCAACAGAGTCGAAACATTCAATCTTTTTGAAATAG
TCTTCTTTGAGCTGTTTCACGGTAACTTTCCGGTTCGTCTTGAAGAGGAGGTCCACGATAGCTTTCTTCT
GCTCTCCAGACAGGAATGCTGGCTTTCTCATCCCTTCTGTGACGTATTTGACCTTGGTGAGCTCGTTATA
AACTGTGAAGTACTCGTACAGCAGAGAGTGTTTAGGAAGCACCTTTTCGTTAGGCAGATTTTTATCAAAG
TTAGTCATCCTTTCGATGAAGGACTGGGCAGAGGCCCCCTTATCCACGACTTCCTCGAAGTTCCAGGGAG
TGATGGTCTCTTCTGATTTGCGAGTCATCCACGCGAATCTGGAATTTCCCCGGGCGAGGGGGCCTACATA
GTAGGGTATCCGAAATGTGAGGATTTTCTCAATCTTTTCCCTGTTATCTTTCAAAAAGGGGTAGAAATCC
TCTTGCCGCCTGAGGATAGCGTGCAGTTCGCCCAGGTGAATCTGGTGGGGGATGCTTCCATTGTCGAAAG
TGCGCTGTTTGCGCAACAGATCTTCTCTGTTAAGCTTTACCAGCAGCTCCTCGGTGCCGTCCATTTTTTC
CAAGATGGGCTTAATAAATTTGTAAAATTCCTCCTGGCTTGCTCCGCCGTCAATGTATCCGGCGTAGCCA
TTTTTAGACTGATCGAAGAAAATTTCCTTGTACTTCTCAGGCAGTTGCTGTCTGACAAGGGCCTTCAGCA
AAGTCAAGTCTTGGTGGTGCTCATCATAGCGCTTGATCATACTAGCGCTCAGCGGAGCTTTGGTGATCTC
CGTGTTCACTCGCAGAATATCACTCAGCAGAATGGCGTCTGACAGGTTCTTTGCCGCCAAAAAAAGGTCT
GCGTACTGGTCGCCGATCTGGGCCAGCAGATTGTCGAGATCATCATCGTAGGTGTCTTTGCTCAGTTGAA
GCTTGGCATCTTCGGCCAGGTCGAAGTTAGATTTAAAGTTGGGGGTCAGCCCGAGTGACAGGGCGATAAG
ATTACCAAACAGGCCGTTCTTCTTCTCCCCAGGGAGCTGTGCGATGAGGTTTTCGAGCCGCCGGGATTTG
GACAGCCTAGCGCTCAGGATTGCTTTGGCGTCAACTCCGGATGCGTTGATCGGGTTCTCTTCGAAAAGCT
GATTGTAAGTCTGAACCAGTTGGATAAAGAGTTTGTCGACATCGCTGTTGTCTGGGTTCAGGTCCCCCTC
GATGAGGAAGTGTCCCCGAAATTTGATCATATGCGCCAGCGCGAGATAGATCAACCGCAAGTCAGCCTTA
TCAGTACTGTCTACAAGCTTCTTCCTCAGATGATATATGGTTGGGTACTTTTCATGGTACGCCACCTCGT
CCACGATATTGCCAAAGATTGGGTGGCGCTCGTGCTTTTTATCCTCCTCCACCAAAAAGGACTCCTCCAG
CCTATGGAAGAAAGAGTCATCCACCTTAGCCATCTCATTACTAAAGATCTCCTGCAGGTAGCAGATCCGA
TTCTTTCTGCGGGTATATCTGCGCCGTGCTGTTCTTTTGAGCCGCGTGGCTTCGGCGGTTTCCCCGGAGT
CGAACAGGAGGGCGCCAATGAGGTTCTTCTTTATGCTGTGGCGATCGGTATTGCCCAGAACTTTGAATTT
TTTGCTCGGCACCTTGTACTCGTCCGTAATGACGGCCCAGCCGACGCTGTTTGTGCCGATGGCGAGCCCA
ATGGAGTACTTCTTGTCCATTCCGCGGCCCACCTTCCTCTTCTTCTTGGGGGCCATCTTGTCATCGTCAT
CCTTGTAATCGATGTCATGATCTTTATAATCACCGTCATGGTCTTTGTAGTCCATAACTTTTTTTGTAAT
TGTAAATAGTAATTGTAATGTTGTTTGTTGTTTGTTGTTGTTGGTAATTGTTGTAAAAATACTTTAAAGA
GCCTGCTTTTTTGTACAAACTTGTTGATGATCCCTGTTAATCAGAAAAACTCAGATTAATCGACAAATTC
GATCGCACAAACTAGAAACTAACACCAGATCTAGATAGAAATCACAAATCGAAGAGTAATTATTCGACAA
AACTCAAATTATTTGAACAAATCGGATGATATCTATGAAACCCTAATCGAGAATTAAGATGATATCTAAC
GATCAAACCCAGAAAATCGTCTTCGATCTAAGATTAACAGAATCTAAACCAAAGAACATATACGAAATTG
GGATCGAACGAAAACAAAATCGAAGATTTTGAGAGAATAAGGAACACAGAAATTTACCTTGATCACGGTA
GAGAGAATTGAGAGAAAGTTTTTAAGATTTTGAGAAATTGAAATCTGAATTGTGAAGAAGAAGAGCTCTT
TGGGTATTGTTTTATAGAAGAAGAAGAAGAAAAGACGAGGACGACTAGGTCACGAGAAAGCTAAGGCGGT
GAAGCAATAGCTAATAATAAAATGACACGTGTATTGAGCGTTGTTTACACGCAAAGTTGTTTTTGGCTAA
TTGCCTTATTTTTAGGTTGAGGAAAAGTATTTGTGCTTTGAGTTGATAAACACGACTCGTGTGTGCCGGC
TGCAACCACTTTGACGCCGTTTATTACTGACTCGTCGACAACCACAATTTCTAACGGTCGTCATAAGATC
CAGCCGTTGAGATTTAACGATCGTTACGATTTATATTTTTTTAGCATTATCGTTTTATTTTTTAAATATA
CGGTGGAGCTGAAAATTGGCAATAATTGAACCGTGGGTCCCACTGCATTGAAGCGTATTTCGTATTTTCT
AGAATTCTTCGTGCTTTATTTCTTTTCCTTTTTGTTTTTTTTTGCCATTTATCTAATGCAAGTGGGCTTA
TAAAATCAGTGAATTTCTTGGAAAAGTAACTTCTTTATCGTATAACATATTGTGAAATTATCCATTTCTT
TTAATTTTTTAGTGTTATTGGATATTTTTGTATGATTATTGATTTGCATAGGATAATGACTTTTGTATCA
AGTTGGTGAACAAGTCTCGTTAAAAAAGGCAAGTGGTTTGGTGACTCGATTTATTCTTGTTATTTAATTC
ATATATCAATGGATCTTATTTGGGGCCTGGTCCATATTTAACACTCGTGTTCAGTCCAATGACCAATAAT
ATTTTTTCATTAATAACAATGTAACAAGAATGATACACAAAACATTCTTTGAATAAGTTCGCTATGAAGA
AGGGAACTTATCCGGTCCTAGATCATCAGTTCATACAAACCTCCATAGAGTTCAACATCTTAAACAAGAA
TATCCTGATCTGAAGAATGTGGAGGCTTTAGTCCCTTGGATACTTGGGAGGCTGTGGAAGAACAGAAACG
AGCTGGTGCTTAAAGGGAGGGAATTTGGAACCAATGAGGTATTAGTAAGGACACAAGAAGATGCAGATGA
GTGGATTAGAAGGAAAGAGGCTCAGAATGTAAGGAAAGCACCAACCACAACACCGTCGGGACAGACGAGA
AACATGGGAAGCTCCACCACAATCTTGGGTTAAGTGCAACTTTGATGGGGCATGGCCAACAGAAGGATTA
AAATGTGGCTTAGGGTGGGTGCTTCGCGATCATACAGGGAAGGTGTTATGGTTAGGTGCAAGAGCTGTGG
TAAAAGTAAGAAGCGTGCTGGAAGTAGAAGTGGAGGCTCTTAGATGGGCTGTGCTGTCATTATCCCGATT
CAATTATAGGAAGATCATTTTTGAGGTGGATTCTCAGCAACTTGTGTCTTTGGTTACATGAAAGTTATGC
TTGTCAAGTCTCAATCCAATTATCCAAGACATAAAGTATCTACTTAGCAAGTTTGAGGATTTTATGCTTG
TGCATACAAGCCGAGAAGGAAATGGAGTGGCAGATAGAATAGCTAAGGAATCTCTTTCTTTTGAGAATTA
TGATCTAAAGTTGTATTCTATTGTACCAATTTGGGTTAAAAGCTCTGTTGAGCTAGACTCATATGCATGC
GGCCGCGTTCCTAACACCTGGAGAACCTTTTATGTACTTCACAACCCTCAATGCTGCTTCCAGGTGTGAC
TGTTTGGGTTGCTGCATGAATTGACTCAGCACCTGCACTGCAAAGCTGATATCTGGCCTTGTGATTGTCA
AGTAGAGAAGCTTTCCCACCAGTCTCTGATAGGAACCCACATCCTCTAACTCTGCATCATCAGTCTTTCC
TAAGTGCTTGTCATATTCTACAGTAGTCAGCCTTTGGTTCTGTTCCATTGGTGTTGACACTGGTCTGCAG
CCTCCCAGACCAACACCTGATATCAGTTCCAGTGCATACTTCCTCTGGTTCAGTAGGATTCCCTTTTCTG
ATCTCAGCACCTCAATGCCTAAGAAGTATTTTAGTTCTCCCAAATCTTTCATCTTGAAATGCTGATGCAG
GGTTGCCTTTGCTTCTGAAATCAAAACATTGCTGCTGCCTGTTATTAACAGATCATCCACATAAATCAGG
ATTATGACAAGGTCAGTCCCCTCTCTTTTGGTAAACAAGGAGTGATCATAAGCACTTTGCATAAAACCAG
CCTGCATAAGGACAGTGGTAAGCTTGATGTTCCACTGCCTTGATGCTTGCTTTAAACCATAGAGGGATTC
AACAGCCTGCACACTTTGGTCTCCCCTTGGCTGTGAAAACCCTGAGTACGGGAGGAGGATCTCGGACCGA
AGAGTACAAGCTTATCCTGAACGGTAAAACCCTGAAAGGTGAAACCACCACCGAAGCTGTTGACGCTGCT
ACCGCGGAAAAAGTTTTCAAACAGTACGCTAACGACAACGGTGTTGACGGTGAATGGACCTACGACGACG
CTACCAAAACCTTCACGGTAACCGAAGGTGGTGGTAGCGGTGGTGGTACTAGTCCAAAAACAAGGAGGAG
ACCGCGAAGATCACAACGGAAAAGGCCGCCTACGCCATGGCCGTAAGTTTGAGCTCGAATTTCCCCGATC
GTTCAAACATTTGGCAATAAAGTTTCTTAAGATTGAATCCTGTTGCCGGTCTTGCGATGATTATCATATA
ATTTCTGTTGAATTACGTTAAGCATGTAATAATTAACATGTAATGCATGACGTTATTTATGAGATGGGTT
TTTATGATTAGAGTCCCGCAATTATACATTTAATACGCGATAGAAAACAAAATATAGCGCGCAAACTAGG
ATAAATTATCGCGCGCGGTGTCATCTATGTTACGAAGCTTTCGTTGAACAACGGAAACTCGACTTGCCTT
CCGCACAATACATCATTTCTTCTTAGCTTTTTTTCTTCTTCTTCGTTCATACAGTTTTTTTTTGTTTATC
AGCTTACATTTTCTTGAACCGTAGCTTTCGTTTTCTTCTTTTTAACTTTCCATTCGGAGTTTTTGTATCT
TGTTTCATAGTTTGTCCCAGGATTAGAATGATTAGGCATCGAACCTTCAAGAATTTGATTGAATAAAACA
TCTTCATTCTTAAGATATGAAGATAATCTTCAAAAGGCCCCTGGGAATCTGAAAGAAGAGAAGCAGGCCC
ATTTATATGGGAAAGAACAATAGTATTTCTTATATAGGCCCATTTAAGTTGAAAACAATCTTCAAAAGTC
CCACATCGCTTAGATAAGAAAACGAAGCTGAGTTTATATACAGCTAGAGTCGAAGTAGTGATTGACGGAA
AGATGTATGGGCTTGTTTTAGAGCTAGAAATAGCAAGTTAAAATAAGGCTAGTCCGTTATCAACTTGAAA
AAGTGGCACCGAGTCGGTGCTTTTTTTGGTTTAGGAAAGCTTTCGTTGAACAACGGAAACTCGACTTGCC
TTCCGCACAATACATCATTTCTTCTTAGCTTTTTTTCTTCTTCTTCGTTCATACAGTTTTTTTTTGTTTA
TCAGCTTACATTTTCTTGAACCGTAGCTTTCGTTTTCTTCTTTTTAACTTTCCATTCGGAGTTTTTGTAT
CTTGTTTCATAGTTTGTCCCAGGATTAGAATGATTAGGCATCGAACCTTCAAGAATTTGATTGAATAAAA
CATCTTCATTCTTAAGATATGAAGATAATCTTCAAAAGGCCCCTGGGAATCTGAAAGAAGAGAAGCAGGC
CCATTTATATGGGAAAGAACAATAGTATTTCTTATATAGGCCCATTTAAGTTGAAAACAATCTTCAAAAG
TCCCACATCGCTTAGATAAGAAAACGAAGCTGAGTTTATATACAGCTAGAGTCGAAGTAGTGATTGGCGC
TCGTATGAATGTTGAAGTTTTAGAGCTAGAAATAGCAAGTTAAAATAAGGCTAGTCCGTTATCAACTTGA
AAAAGTGGCACCGAGTCGGTGCTTTTTTTAAACAAGCTTTCGTTGAACAACGGAAACTCGACTTGCCTTC
CGCACAATACATCATTTCTTCTTAGCTTTTTTTCTTCTTCTTCGTTCATACAGTTTTTTTTTGTTTATCA
GCTTACATTTTCTTGAACCGTAGCTTTCGTTTTCTTCTTTTTAACTTTCCATTCGGAGTTTTTGTATCTT
GTTTCATAGTTTGTCCCAGGATTAGAATGATTAGGCATCGAACCTTCAAGAATTTGATTGAATAAAACAT
CTTCATTCTTAAGATATGAAGATAATCTTCAAAAGGCCCCTGGGAATCTGAAAGAAGAGAAGCAGGCCCA
TTTATATGGGAAAGAACAATAGTATTTCTTATATAGGCCCATTTAAGTTGAAAACAATCTTCAAAAGTCC
CACATCGCTTAGATAAGAAAACGAAGCTGAGTTTATATACAGCTAGAGTCGAAGTAGTGATTGATGTTGA
ATGGGATAAAGAGGTTTTAGAGCTAGAAATAGCAAGTTAAAATAAGGCTAGTCCGTTATCAACTTGAAAA
AGTGGCACCGAGTCGGTGCTTTTTTTGGTACCATGGTGGAGCACGACACTCTCGTCTACTCCAAGAATAT
CAAAGATACAGTCTCAGAAGACCAAAGGGCTATTGAGACTTTTCAACAAAGGGTAATATCGGGAAACCTC
CTCGGATTCCATTGCCCAGCTATCTGTCACTTCATCAAAAGGACAGTAGAAAAGGAAGGTGGCACCTACA
AATGCCATCATTGCGATAAAGGAAAGGCTATCGTTCAAGATGCCTCTGCCGACAGTGGTCCCAAAGATGG
ACCCCCACCCACGAGGAGCATCGTGGAAAAAGAAGACGTTCCAACCACGTCTTCAAAGCAAGTGGATTGA
TGTGAACATGGTGGAGCACGACACTCTCGTCTACTCCAAGAATATCAAAGATACAGTCTCAGAAGACCAA
AGGGCTATTGAGACTTTTCAACAAAGGGTAATATCGGGAAACCTCCTCGGATTCCATTGCCCAGCTATCT
GTCACTTCATCAAAAGGACAGTAGAAAAGGAAGGTGGCACCTACAAATGCCATCATTGCGATAAAGGAAA
GGCTATCGTTCAAGATGCCTCTGCCGACAGTGGTCCCAAAGATGGACCCCCACCCACGAGGAGCATCGTG
GAAAAAGAAGACGTTCCAACCACGTCTTCAAAGCAAGTGGATTGATGTGATATCTCCACTGACGTAAGGG
ATGACGCACAATCCCACTATCCTTCGCAAGACCCTTCCTCTATATAAGGAAGTTCATTTCATTTGGAGAG
GACACGCTGAAATCACCAGTCTCTCTCTACAAATCTATCTCTCTCGAGCTTTCGCAGATCCGGGGGGCAA
TGAGATATGAAAAAGCCTGAACTCACCGCGACGTCTGTCGAGAAGTTTCTGATCGAAAAGTTCGACAGCG
TCTCCGACCTGATGCAGCTCTCGGAGGGCGAAGAATCTCGTGCTTTCAGCTTCGATGTAGGAGGGCGTGG
ATATGTCCTGCGGGTAAATAGCTGCGCCGATGGTTTCTACAAAGATCGTTATGTTTATCGGCACTTTGCA
TCGGCCGCGCTCCCGATTCCGGAAGTGCTTGACATTGGGGAGTTTAGCGAGAGCCTGACCTATTGCATCT
CCCGCCGTTCACAGGGTGTCACGTTGCAAGACCTGCCTGAAACCGAACTGCCCGCTGTTCTACAACCGGT
CGCGGAGGCTATGGATGCGATCGCTGCGGCCGATCTTAGCCAGACGAGCGGGTTCGGCCCATTCGGACCG
CAAGGAATCGGTCAATACACTACATGGCGTGATTTCATATGCGCGATTGCTGATCCCCATGTGTATCACT
GGCAAACTGTGATGGACGACACCGTCAGTGCGTCCGTCGCGCAGGCTCTCGATGAGCTGATGCTTTGGGC
CGAGGACTGCCCCGAAGTCCGGCACCTCGTGCACGCGGATTTCGGCTCCAACAATGTCCTGACGGACAAT
GGCCGCATAACAGCGGTCATTGACTGGAGCGAGGCGATGTTCGGGGATTCCCAATACGAGGTCGCCAACA
TCTTCTTCTGGAGGCCGTGGTTGGCTTGTATGGAGCAGCAGACGCGCTACTTCGAGCGGAGGCATCCGGA
GCTTGCAGGATCGCCACGACTCCGGGCGTATATGCTCCGCATTGGTCTTGACCAACTCTATCAGAGCTTG
GTTGACGGCAATTTCGATGATGCAGCTTGGGCGCAGGGTCGATGCGACGCAATCGTCCGATCCGGAGCCG
GGACTGTCGGGCGTACACAAATCGCCCGCAGAAGCGCGGCCGTCTGGACCGATGGCTGTGTAGAAGTACT
CGCCGATAGTGGAAACCGACGCCCCAGCACTCGTCCGAGGGCAAAGAAATAGAGTAGATGCCGACCGGGA
TCTGTCGATCGACAAGCTCGAGTTTCTCCATAATAATGTGTGAGTAGTTCCCAGATAAGGGAATTAGGGT
TCCTATAGGGTTTCGCTCATGTGTTGAGCATATAAGAAACCCTTAGTATGTATTTGTATTTGTAAAATAC
TTCTATCAATAAAATTTCTAATTCCTAAAACCAAAATCCAGTACTAAAATCCAGATCCCCCGAATTAGAG
CTCGAATTAATTCGGCGTTAATTCAGTACATTAAAAACGTCCGCAATGTGTTATTAAGTTGTCTAAGCGT
CAATTTGTTTACACCACAATATATCCTGCCA
